# Supplementary material for: Prevention of ribozyme catalysis through cDNA synthesis enables accurate RT-qPCR measurements of context-dependent ribozyme activity
Source: bioRxiv preprint, doi:10.1101/2024.07.19.604288, version 1 (2024-07-19)
Supplement: Plasmid sequences [file 604288_file05.zip › Plasmid sequences/pET-C1.gb]

LOCUS       pET-C1    5067 bp ds-DNA     circular     03-AUG-2022
DEFINITION  .
KEYWORDS    "accession:addgene_vdb_2659"
COMMENT     Imported from database: AddGene Entry: pETDuet-1 URL:
            https://www.addgene.org/browse/sequence/2659/giraffe-analyze_vdb/
            GENERAL Analyze: Sequence Bacterial Resistance: Ampicillin Catalog
            Number: 71146 Cloning Method: Unknown Constitutive: Unspecified
            Notes: pETDuet-1 is designed for the coexpression of two target
            genes. pETDuet-1 carries the pBR322-derived ColE1 replicon, lacI
            gene and ampicillin resistance gene. Plasmid Type: Bacterial
            Expression, coexpression Promotor: T7 Size: 5420 Source/Vendor: EMD
            Biosciences Stable: Unspecified Viral/Non-Viral: Nonviral
FEATURES             Location/Qualifiers
     primer          575..597
                     /label="pGEX_3_primer"
                     /ApEinfo_revcolor="#ff9ccd"
                     /ApEinfo_fwdcolor="#ff9ccd"
     feature         complement(591..782)
                     /label="ROP"
                     /ApEinfo_revcolor="#c7b0e3"
                     /ApEinfo_fwdcolor="#c7b0e3"
     regulatory      complement(1354..2445)
                     /label="lacI"
                     /ApEinfo_revcolor="#c6c9d1"
                     /ApEinfo_fwdcolor="#c6c9d1"
     gene            complement(2537..2788)
                     /label="tet (887 - 636)"
                     /ApEinfo_revcolor="#d59687"
                     /ApEinfo_fwdcolor="#d59687"
     primer          2720..2739
                     /label="pBRrevBam_primer"
                     /ApEinfo_revcolor="#84b0dc"
                     /ApEinfo_fwdcolor="#84b0dc"
     primer          2741..2758
                     /label="pET_seq_fwd"
                     /note="sequence: gccagcaaccgcacctgt"
                     /ApEinfo_revcolor="#b1ff67"
                     /ApEinfo_fwdcolor="#b1ff67"
     primer          complement(2790..2840)
                     /label="pET_BB_rev_ga4"
                     /note="sequence: GACAGTTAGCCCAGAGCAGCGTTAGACTTCatcgatctcgatcctctacgc"
                     /ApEinfo_revcolor="#b4abac"
                     /ApEinfo_fwdcolor="#b4abac"
     misc_feature    2845..2861
                     /label="T7 promoter"
                     /ApEinfo_revcolor="#84b0dc"
                     /ApEinfo_fwdcolor="#84b0dc"
     misc_feature    2954..2999
                     /label="T7 terminator"
                     /ApEinfo_revcolor="#f58a5e"
                     /ApEinfo_fwdcolor="#f58a5e"
     primer          2970..2989
                     /label="Duet_BB_T7t_fwd"
                     /note="sequence: gcctctaaacgggtcttgag"
                     /ApEinfo_revcolor="#c7b0e3"
                     /ApEinfo_fwdcolor="#c7b0e3"
     primer          3000..3027
                     /label="pET_BB_ds_fwd"
                     /note="sequence: ctgaaaggaggaactatatccggattgg"
                     /ApEinfo_revcolor="#b1ff67"
                     /ApEinfo_fwdcolor="#b1ff67"
     primer          complement(3029..3048)
                     /label="pET_seq_rev"
                     /note="sequence: ctacagggcgcgtcccattc"
                     /ApEinfo_revcolor="#ff9ccd"
                     /ApEinfo_fwdcolor="#ff9ccd"
     gene            complement(3606..4466)
                     /label="Ampicillin"
                     /ApEinfo_revcolor="#f58a5e"
                     /ApEinfo_fwdcolor="#f58a5e"
     primer          complement(3609..3637)
                     /label="pET_ampR_rev"
                     /note="sequence: agataggtgcctcactgattaagcattgg"
                     /ApEinfo_revcolor="#d6b295"
                     /ApEinfo_fwdcolor="#d6b295"
     promoter        complement(4509..4537)
                     /label="AmpR_promoter"
                     /ApEinfo_revcolor="#84b0dc"
                     /ApEinfo_fwdcolor="#84b0dc"
     origin          4624..176
                     /label="pBR322_origin"
                     /ApEinfo_revcolor="#75c6a9"
                     /ApEinfo_fwdcolor="#75c6a9"
ORIGIN
        1 cggacaggta tccggtaagc ggcagggtcg gaacaggaga gcgcacgagg gagcttccag
       61 ggggaaacgc ctggtatctt tatagtcctg tcgggtttcg ccacctctga cttgagcgtc
      121 gatttttgtg atgctcgtca ggggggcgga gcctatggaa aaacgccagc aacgcggcct
      181 ttttacggtt cctggccttt tgctggcctt ttgctcacat gttctttcct gcgttatccc
      241 ctgattctgt ggataaccgt attaccgcct ttgagtgagc tgataccgct cgccgcagcc
      301 gaacgaccga gcgcagcgag tcagtgagcg aggaagcgga agagcgcctg atgcggtatt
      361 ttctccttac gcatctgtgc ggtatttcac accgcatata tggtgcactc tcagtacaat
      421 ctgctctgat gccgcatagt taagccagta tacactccgc tatcgctacg tgactgggtc
      481 atggctgcgc cccgacaccc gccaacaccc gctgacgcgc cctgacgggc ttgtctgctc
      541 ccggcatccg cttacagaca agctgtgacc gtctccggga gctgcatgtg tcagaggttt
      601 tcaccgtcat caccgaaacg cgcgaggcag ctgcggtaaa gctcatcagc gtggtcgtga
      661 agcgattcac agatgtctgc ctgttcatcc gcgtccagct cgttgagttt ctccagaagc
      721 gttaatgtct ggcttctgat aaagcgggcc atgttaaggg cggttttttc ctgtttggtc
      781 actgatgcct ccgtgtaagg gggatttctg ttcatggggg taatgatacc gatgaaacga
      841 gagaggatgc tcacgatacg ggttactgat gatgaacatg cccggttact ggaacgttgt
      901 gagggtaaac aactggcggt atggatgcgg cgggaccaga gaaaaatcac tcagggtcaa
      961 tgccagcgct tcgttaatac agatgtaggt gttccacagg gtagccagca gcatcctgcg
     1021 atgcagatcc ggaacataat ggtgcagggc gctgacttcc gcgtttccag actttacgaa
     1081 acacggaaac cgaagaccat tcatgttgtt gctcaggtcg cagacgtttt gcagcagcag
     1141 tcgcttcacg ttcgctcgcg tatcggtgat tcattctgct aaccagtaag gcaaccccgc
     1201 cagcctagcc gggtcctcaa cgacaggagc acgatcatgc tagtcatgcc ccgcgcccac
     1261 cggaaggagc tgactgggtt gaaggctctc aagggcatcg gtcgagatcc cggtgcctaa
     1321 tgagtgagct aacttacatt aattgcgttg cgctcactgc ccgctttcca gtcgggaaac
     1381 ctgtcgtgcc agctgcatta atgaatcggc caacgcgcgg ggagaggcgg tttgcgtatt
     1441 gggcgccagg gtggtttttc ttttcaccag tgagacgggc aacagctgat tgcccttcac
     1501 cgcctggccc tgagagagtt gcagcaagcg gtccacgctg gtttgcccca gcaggcgaaa
     1561 atcctgtttg atggtggtta acggcgggat ataacatgag ctgtcttcgg tatcgtcgta
     1621 tcccactacc gagatgtccg caccaacgcg cagcccggac tcggtaatgg cgcgcattgc
     1681 gcccagcgcc atctgatcgt tggcaaccag catcgcagtg ggaacgatgc cctcattcag
     1741 catttgcatg gtttgttgaa aaccggacat ggcactccag tcgccttccc gttccgctat
     1801 cggctgaatt tgattgcgag tgagatattt atgccagcca gccagacgca gacgcgccga
     1861 gacagaactt aatgggcccg ctaacagcgc gatttgctgg tgacccaatg cgaccagatg
     1921 ctccacgccc agtcgcgtac cgtcttcatg ggagaaaata atactgttga tgggtgtctg
     1981 gtcagagaca tcaagaaata acgccggaac attagtgcag gcagcttcca cagcaatggc
     2041 atcctggtca tccagcggat agttaatgat cagcccactg acgcgttgcg cgagaagatt
     2101 gtgcaccgcc gctttacagg cttcgacgcc gcttcgttct accatcgaca ccaccacgct
     2161 ggcacccagt tgatcggcgc gagatttaat cgccgcgaca atttgcgacg gcgcgtgcag
     2221 ggccagactg gaggtggcaa cgccaatcag caacgactgt ttgcccgcca gttgttgtgc
     2281 cacgcggttg ggaatgtaat tcagctccgc catcgccgct tccacttttt cccgcgtttt
     2341 cgcagaaacg tggctggcct ggttcaccac gcgggaaacg gtctgataag agacaccggc
     2401 atactctgcg acatcgtata acgttactgg tttcacattc accaccctga attgactctc
     2461 ttccgggcgc tatcatgcca taccgcgaaa ggttttgcgc cattcgatgg tgtccgggat
     2521 ctcgacgctc tcccttatgc gactcctgca ttaggaagca gcccagtagt aggttgaggc
     2581 cgttgagcac cgccgccgca aggaatggtg catgcaagga gatggcgccc aacagtcccc
     2641 cggccacggg gcctgccacc atacccacgc cgaaacaagc gctcatgagc ccgaagtggc
     2701 gagcccgatc ttccccatcg gtgatgtcgg cgatataggc gccagcaacc gcacctgtgg
     2761 cgccggtgat gccggccacg atgcgtccgg cgtagaggat cgagatcgat gaagtctaac
     2821 gctgctctgg gctaactgtc GCGCTAATAC GACTCACTAT AGGGTCGGCA TGGCATCTCC
     2881 ACCTCCTCGC GGTCCGACCT GGGCTACTTC GGTAGGCTAA GGGAGAGAGT ATGATGTAGT
     2941 AAGGTAATGA AGGAGCATAA CCCCTTGGGG CCTCTAAACG GGTCTTGAGG GGTTTTTTGc
     3001 tgaaaggagg aactatatcc ggattggcga atgggnnnnn nnnnnnnnnn nnnnnnnnnn
     3061 nnnnnnnnnn nnnnnnnnnn nnnnnnnnnn nnnnnnnnnn nnnnnnnnnn nnnnnnnnnn
     3121 nnnnnnnnnn nnnnnnnnnn nnnnnnnnnn nnnnnnnnnc nnnnnnnnnn nnnnnnnnnn
     3181 nnnnnnnnnn nnnnnnnnnn nnnnnnnnnn nnnnnnnnnn nnnnnnnnnn nnnnnnnnnn
     3241 nnnnnnnnnn nannnnnnnn nnnnnnnnnn nnnnnnnnnn nnnnnnnnnn nnnnnnnnnn
     3301 ncctttgacg ttggagtcca cgttctttnn nnnnnnnnnn nnnnnnnnnn nnnnnnnnnn
     3361 nnnnnaccct atctcggtct attcttttga tttataaggg attttgccga tttcggccta
     3421 ttggttaaaa aatgagctga tttaacaaaa atttaacgcg aattttaaca aaatattaac
     3481 gtttacaatt tctggcggca cgatggcatg agattatcaa aaaggatctt cacctagatc
     3541 cttttaaatt aaaaatgaag ttttaaatca atctaaagta tatatgagta aacttggtct
     3601 gacagttacc aatgcttaat cagtgaggca cctatctcag cgatctgtct atttcgttca
     3661 tccatagttg cctgactccc cgtcgtgtag ataactacga tacgggaggg cttaccatct
     3721 ggccccagtg ctgcaatgat accgcgagac ccacgctcac cggctccaga tttatcagca
     3781 ataaaccagc cagccggaag ggccgagcgc agaagtggtc ctgcaacttt atccgcctcc
     3841 atccagtcta ttaattgttg ccgggaagct agagtaagta gttcgccagt taatagtttg
     3901 cgcaacgttg ttgccattgc tacaggcatc gtggtgtcac gctcgtcgtt tggtatggct
     3961 tcattcagct ccggttccca acgatcaagg cgagttacat gatcccccat gttgtgcaaa
     4021 aaagcggtta gctccttcgg tcctccgatc gttgtcagaa gtaagttggc cgcagtgtta
     4081 tcactcatgg ttatggcagc actgcataat tctcttactg tcatgccatc cgtaagatgc
     4141 ttttctgtga ctggtgagta ctcaaccaag tcattctgag aatagtgtat gcggcgaccg
     4201 agttgctctt gcccggcgtc aatacgggat aataccgcgc cacatagcag aactttaaaa
     4261 gtgctcatca ttggaaaacg ttcttcgggg cgaaaactct caaggatctt accgctgttg
     4321 agatccagtt cgatgtaacc cactcgtgca cccaactgat cttcagcatc ttttactttc
     4381 accagcgttt ctgggtgagc aaaaacagga aggcaaaatg ccgcaaaaaa gggaataagg
     4441 gcgacacgga aatgttgaat actcatactc ttcctttttc aatcatgatt gaagcattta
     4501 tcagggttat tgtctcatga gcggatacat atttgaatgt atttagaaaa ataaacaaat
     4561 aggtcatgac caaaatccct taacgtgagt tttcgttcca ctgagcgtca gaccccgtag
     4621 aaaagatcaa aggatcttct tgagatcctt tttttctgcg cgtaatctgc tgcttgcaaa
     4681 caaaaaaacc accgctacca gcggtggttt gtttgccgga tcaagagcta ccaactcttt
     4741 ttccgaaggt aactggcttc agcagagcgc agataccaaa tactgtcctt ctagtgtagc
     4801 cgtagttagg ccaccacttc aagaactctg tagcaccgcc tacatacctc gctctgctaa
     4861 tcctgttacc agtggctgct gccagtggcg ataagtcgtg tcttaccggg ttggactcaa
     4921 gacgatagtt accggataag gcgcagcggt cgggctgaac ggggggttcg tgcacacagc
     4981 ccagcttgga gcgaacgacc tacaccgaac tgagatacct acagcgtgag ctatgagaaa
     5041 gcgccacgct tcccgaaggg agaaagg
//
