# Supplementary material for: Prevention of ribozyme catalysis through cDNA synthesis enables accurate RT-qPCR measurements of context-dependent ribozyme activity
Source: bioRxiv preprint, doi:10.1101/2024.07.19.604288, version 1 (2024-07-19)
Supplement: Plasmid sequences [file 604288_file05.zip › Plasmid sequences/pET-C2.gb]

LOCUS       pET-C2     5061 bp ds-DNA     circular     04-AUG-2022
DEFINITION  .
KEYWORDS    "accession:addgene_vdb_2659"
COMMENT     Imported from database: AddGene Entry: pETDuet-1 URL:
            https://www.addgene.org/browse/sequence/2659/giraffe-analyze_vdb/
            GENERAL Analyze: Sequence Bacterial Resistance: Ampicillin Catalog
            Number: 71146 Cloning Method: Unknown Constitutive: Unspecified
            Notes: pETDuet-1 is designed for the coexpression of two target
            genes. pETDuet-1 carries the pBR322-derived ColE1 replicon, lacI
            gene and ampicillin resistance gene. Plasmid Type: Bacterial
            Expression, coexpression Promotor: T7 Size: 5420 Source/Vendor: EMD
            Biosciences Stable: Unspecified Viral/Non-Viral: Nonviral
FEATURES             Location/Qualifiers
     primer          575..597
                     /label="pGEX_3_primer"
                     /ApEinfo_revcolor="#ff9ccd"
                     /ApEinfo_fwdcolor="#ff9ccd"
     feature         complement(591..782)
                     /label="ROP"
                     /ApEinfo_revcolor="#c7b0e3"
                     /ApEinfo_fwdcolor="#c7b0e3"
     regulatory      complement(1354..2445)
                     /label="lacI"
                     /ApEinfo_revcolor="#c6c9d1"
                     /ApEinfo_fwdcolor="#c6c9d1"
     gene            complement(2537..2788)
                     /label="tet (887 - 636)"
                     /ApEinfo_revcolor="#d59687"
                     /ApEinfo_fwdcolor="#d59687"
     primer          2720..2739
                     /label="pBRrevBam_primer"
                     /ApEinfo_revcolor="#84b0dc"
                     /ApEinfo_fwdcolor="#84b0dc"
     primer          2741..2758
                     /label="pET_seq_fwd"
                     /note="sequence: gccagcaaccgcacctgt"
                     /ApEinfo_revcolor="#b1ff67"
                     /ApEinfo_fwdcolor="#b1ff67"
     primer          complement(2790..2840)
                     /label="pET_BB_rev_ga4"
                     /note="sequence: GACAGTTAGCCCAGAGCAGCGTTAGACTTCatcgatctcgatcctctacgc"
                     /ApEinfo_revcolor="#b4abac"
                     /ApEinfo_fwdcolor="#b4abac"
     misc_feature    2845..2861
                     /label="T7 promoter"
                     /ApEinfo_revcolor="#84b0dc"
                     /ApEinfo_fwdcolor="#84b0dc"
     misc_feature    2948..2993
                     /label="T7 terminator"
                     /ApEinfo_revcolor="#f58a5e"
                     /ApEinfo_fwdcolor="#f58a5e"
     primer          2964..2983
                     /label="Duet_BB_T7t_fwd"
                     /note="sequence: gcctctaaacgggtcttgag"
                     /ApEinfo_revcolor="#c7b0e3"
                     /ApEinfo_fwdcolor="#c7b0e3"
     primer          2994..3021
                     /label="pET_BB_ds_fwd"
                     /note="sequence: ctgaaaggaggaactatatccggattgg"
                     /ApEinfo_revcolor="#b1ff67"
                     /ApEinfo_fwdcolor="#b1ff67"
     primer          complement(3023..3042)
                     /label="pET_seq_rev"
                     /note="sequence: ctacagggcgcgtcccattc"
                     /ApEinfo_revcolor="#ff9ccd"
                     /ApEinfo_fwdcolor="#ff9ccd"
     gene            complement(3600..4460)
                     /label="Ampicillin"
                     /ApEinfo_revcolor="#f58a5e"
                     /ApEinfo_fwdcolor="#f58a5e"
     primer          complement(3603..3631)
                     /label="pET_ampR_rev"
                     /note="sequence: agataggtgcctcactgattaagcattgg"
                     /ApEinfo_revcolor="#d6b295"
                     /ApEinfo_fwdcolor="#d6b295"
     promoter        complement(4503..4531)
                     /label="AmpR_promoter"
                     /ApEinfo_revcolor="#84b0dc"
                     /ApEinfo_fwdcolor="#84b0dc"
     origin          4618..176
                     /label="pBR322_origin"
                     /ApEinfo_revcolor="#75c6a9"
                     /ApEinfo_fwdcolor="#75c6a9"
ORIGIN
        1 cggacaggta tccggtaagc ggcagggtcg gaacaggaga gcgcacgagg gagcttccag
       61 ggggaaacgc ctggtatctt tatagtcctg tcgggtttcg ccacctctga cttgagcgtc
      121 gatttttgtg atgctcgtca ggggggcgga gcctatggaa aaacgccagc aacgcggcct
      181 ttttacggtt cctggccttt tgctggcctt ttgctcacat gttctttcct gcgttatccc
      241 ctgattctgt ggataaccgt attaccgcct ttgagtgagc tgataccgct cgccgcagcc
      301 gaacgaccga gcgcagcgag tcagtgagcg aggaagcgga agagcgcctg atgcggtatt
      361 ttctccttac gcatctgtgc ggtatttcac accgcatata tggtgcactc tcagtacaat
      421 ctgctctgat gccgcatagt taagccagta tacactccgc tatcgctacg tgactgggtc
      481 atggctgcgc cccgacaccc gccaacaccc gctgacgcgc cctgacgggc ttgtctgctc
      541 ccggcatccg cttacagaca agctgtgacc gtctccggga gctgcatgtg tcagaggttt
      601 tcaccgtcat caccgaaacg cgcgaggcag ctgcggtaaa gctcatcagc gtggtcgtga
      661 agcgattcac agatgtctgc ctgttcatcc gcgtccagct cgttgagttt ctccagaagc
      721 gttaatgtct ggcttctgat aaagcgggcc atgttaaggg cggttttttc ctgtttggtc
      781 actgatgcct ccgtgtaagg gggatttctg ttcatggggg taatgatacc gatgaaacga
      841 gagaggatgc tcacgatacg ggttactgat gatgaacatg cccggttact ggaacgttgt
      901 gagggtaaac aactggcggt atggatgcgg cgggaccaga gaaaaatcac tcagggtcaa
      961 tgccagcgct tcgttaatac agatgtaggt gttccacagg gtagccagca gcatcctgcg
     1021 atgcagatcc ggaacataat ggtgcagggc gctgacttcc gcgtttccag actttacgaa
     1081 acacggaaac cgaagaccat tcatgttgtt gctcaggtcg cagacgtttt gcagcagcag
     1141 tcgcttcacg ttcgctcgcg tatcggtgat tcattctgct aaccagtaag gcaaccccgc
     1201 cagcctagcc gggtcctcaa cgacaggagc acgatcatgc tagtcatgcc ccgcgcccac
     1261 cggaaggagc tgactgggtt gaaggctctc aagggcatcg gtcgagatcc cggtgcctaa
     1321 tgagtgagct aacttacatt aattgcgttg cgctcactgc ccgctttcca gtcgggaaac
     1381 ctgtcgtgcc agctgcatta atgaatcggc caacgcgcgg ggagaggcgg tttgcgtatt
     1441 gggcgccagg gtggtttttc ttttcaccag tgagacgggc aacagctgat tgcccttcac
     1501 cgcctggccc tgagagagtt gcagcaagcg gtccacgctg gtttgcccca gcaggcgaaa
     1561 atcctgtttg atggtggtta acggcgggat ataacatgag ctgtcttcgg tatcgtcgta
     1621 tcccactacc gagatgtccg caccaacgcg cagcccggac tcggtaatgg cgcgcattgc
     1681 gcccagcgcc atctgatcgt tggcaaccag catcgcagtg ggaacgatgc cctcattcag
     1741 catttgcatg gtttgttgaa aaccggacat ggcactccag tcgccttccc gttccgctat
     1801 cggctgaatt tgattgcgag tgagatattt atgccagcca gccagacgca gacgcgccga
     1861 gacagaactt aatgggcccg ctaacagcgc gatttgctgg tgacccaatg cgaccagatg
     1921 ctccacgccc agtcgcgtac cgtcttcatg ggagaaaata atactgttga tgggtgtctg
     1981 gtcagagaca tcaagaaata acgccggaac attagtgcag gcagcttcca cagcaatggc
     2041 atcctggtca tccagcggat agttaatgat cagcccactg acgcgttgcg cgagaagatt
     2101 gtgcaccgcc gctttacagg cttcgacgcc gcttcgttct accatcgaca ccaccacgct
     2161 ggcacccagt tgatcggcgc gagatttaat cgccgcgaca atttgcgacg gcgcgtgcag
     2221 ggccagactg gaggtggcaa cgccaatcag caacgactgt ttgcccgcca gttgttgtgc
     2281 cacgcggttg ggaatgtaat tcagctccgc catcgccgct tccacttttt cccgcgtttt
     2341 cgcagaaacg tggctggcct ggttcaccac gcgggaaacg gtctgataag agacaccggc
     2401 atactctgcg acatcgtata acgttactgg tttcacattc accaccctga attgactctc
     2461 ttccgggcgc tatcatgcca taccgcgaaa ggttttgcgc cattcgatgg tgtccgggat
     2521 ctcgacgctc tcccttatgc gactcctgca ttaggaagca gcccagtagt aggttgaggc
     2581 cgttgagcac cgccgccgca aggaatggtg catgcaagga gatggcgccc aacagtcccc
     2641 cggccacggg gcctgccacc atacccacgc cgaaacaagc gctcatgagc ccgaagtggc
     2701 gagcccgatc ttccccatcg gtgatgtcgg cgatataggc gccagcaacc gcacctgtgg
     2761 cgccggtgat gccggccacg atgcgtccgg cgtagaggat cgagatcgat gaagtctaac
     2821 gctgctctgg gctaactgtc GCGCTAATAC GACTCACTAT AGGGTCGGCA TGGCATCTCC
     2881 ACCTCCTCGC GGTCCGACCT GGGCTACTTC GGTAGGCTAA GGGAGTGATG TTAAGAGGTG
     2941 TGTTAATAGC ATAACCCCTT GGGGCCTCTA AACGGGTCTT GAGGGGTTTT TTGctgaaag
     3001 gaggaactat atccggattg gcgaatgggn nnnnnnnnnn nnnnnnnnnn nnnnnnnnnn
     3061 nnnnnnnnnn nnnnnnnnnn nnnnnnnnnn nnnnnnnnnn nnnnnnnnnn nnnnnnnnnn
     3121 nnnnnnnnnn nnnnnnnnnn nnnnnnnnnn nnncnnnnnn nnnnnnnnnn nnnnnnnnnn
     3181 nnnnnnnnnn nnnnnnnnnn nnnnnnnnnn nnnnnnnnnn nnnnnnnnnn nnnnnnnnnn
     3241 nnnnnannnn nnnnnnnnnn nnnnnnnnnn nnnnnnnnnn nnnnnnnnnn nnnnnccttt
     3301 gacgttggag tccacgttct ttnnnnnnnn nnnnnnnnnn nnnnnnnnnn nnnnnnnnna
     3361 ccctatctcg gtctattctt ttgatttata agggattttg ccgatttcgg cctattggtt
     3421 aaaaaatgag ctgatttaac aaaaatttaa cgcgaatttt aacaaaatat taacgtttac
     3481 aatttctggc ggcacgatgg catgagatta tcaaaaagga tcttcaccta gatcctttta
     3541 aattaaaaat gaagttttaa atcaatctaa agtatatatg agtaaacttg gtctgacagt
     3601 taccaatgct taatcagtga ggcacctatc tcagcgatct gtctatttcg ttcatccata
     3661 gttgcctgac tccccgtcgt gtagataact acgatacggg agggcttacc atctggcccc
     3721 agtgctgcaa tgataccgcg agacccacgc tcaccggctc cagatttatc agcaataaac
     3781 cagccagccg gaagggccga gcgcagaagt ggtcctgcaa ctttatccgc ctccatccag
     3841 tctattaatt gttgccggga agctagagta agtagttcgc cagttaatag tttgcgcaac
     3901 gttgttgcca ttgctacagg catcgtggtg tcacgctcgt cgtttggtat ggcttcattc
     3961 agctccggtt cccaacgatc aaggcgagtt acatgatccc ccatgttgtg caaaaaagcg
     4021 gttagctcct tcggtcctcc gatcgttgtc agaagtaagt tggccgcagt gttatcactc
     4081 atggttatgg cagcactgca taattctctt actgtcatgc catccgtaag atgcttttct
     4141 gtgactggtg agtactcaac caagtcattc tgagaatagt gtatgcggcg accgagttgc
     4201 tcttgcccgg cgtcaatacg ggataatacc gcgccacata gcagaacttt aaaagtgctc
     4261 atcattggaa aacgttcttc ggggcgaaaa ctctcaagga tcttaccgct gttgagatcc
     4321 agttcgatgt aacccactcg tgcacccaac tgatcttcag catcttttac tttcaccagc
     4381 gtttctgggt gagcaaaaac aggaaggcaa aatgccgcaa aaaagggaat aagggcgaca
     4441 cggaaatgtt gaatactcat actcttcctt tttcaatcat gattgaagca tttatcaggg
     4501 ttattgtctc atgagcggat acatatttga atgtatttag aaaaataaac aaataggtca
     4561 tgaccaaaat cccttaacgt gagttttcgt tccactgagc gtcagacccc gtagaaaaga
     4621 tcaaaggatc ttcttgagat cctttttttc tgcgcgtaat ctgctgcttg caaacaaaaa
     4681 aaccaccgct accagcggtg gtttgtttgc cggatcaaga gctaccaact ctttttccga
     4741 aggtaactgg cttcagcaga gcgcagatac caaatactgt ccttctagtg tagccgtagt
     4801 taggccacca cttcaagaac tctgtagcac cgcctacata cctcgctctg ctaatcctgt
     4861 taccagtggc tgctgccagt ggcgataagt cgtgtcttac cgggttggac tcaagacgat
     4921 agttaccgga taaggcgcag cggtcgggct gaacgggggg ttcgtgcaca cagcccagct
     4981 tggagcgaac gacctacacc gaactgagat acctacagcg tgagctatga gaaagcgcca
     5041 cgcttcccga agggagaaag g
//
