# Supplementary material for: Prevention of ribozyme catalysis through cDNA synthesis enables accurate RT-qPCR measurements of context-dependent ribozyme activity
Source: bioRxiv preprint, doi:10.1101/2024.07.19.604288, version 1 (2024-07-19)
Supplement: Plasmid sequences [file 604288_file05.zip › Plasmid sequences/pET-G1.gb]

LOCUS       pET-G1   5124 bp ds-DNA     circular     03-AUG-2022
DEFINITION  .
KEYWORDS    "accession:addgene_vdb_2659"
COMMENT     Imported from database: AddGene Entry: pETDuet-1 URL:
            https://www.addgene.org/browse/sequence/2659/giraffe-analyze_vdb/
            GENERAL Analyze: Sequence Bacterial Resistance: Ampicillin Catalog
            Number: 71146 Cloning Method: Unknown Constitutive: Unspecified
            Notes: pETDuet-1 is designed for the coexpression of two target
            genes. pETDuet-1 carries the pBR322-derived ColE1 replicon, lacI
            gene and ampicillin resistance gene. Plasmid Type: Bacterial
            Expression, coexpression Promotor: T7 Size: 5420 Source/Vendor: EMD
            Biosciences Stable: Unspecified Viral/Non-Viral: Nonviral
FEATURES             Location/Qualifiers
     primer          575..597
                     /label="pGEX_3_primer"
                     /ApEinfo_revcolor="#ff9ccd"
                     /ApEinfo_fwdcolor="#ff9ccd"
     feature         complement(591..782)
                     /label="ROP"
                     /ApEinfo_revcolor="#c7b0e3"
                     /ApEinfo_fwdcolor="#c7b0e3"
     regulatory      complement(1354..2445)
                     /label="lacI"
                     /ApEinfo_revcolor="#c6c9d1"
                     /ApEinfo_fwdcolor="#c6c9d1"
     gene            complement(2537..2788)
                     /label="tet (887 - 636)"
                     /ApEinfo_revcolor="#d59687"
                     /ApEinfo_fwdcolor="#d59687"
     primer          2720..2739
                     /label="pBRrevBam_primer"
                     /ApEinfo_revcolor="#84b0dc"
                     /ApEinfo_fwdcolor="#84b0dc"
     primer          2741..2758
                     /label="pET_seq_fwd"
                     /note="sequence: gccagcaaccgcacctgt"
                     /ApEinfo_revcolor="#b1ff67"
                     /ApEinfo_fwdcolor="#b1ff67"
     primer          complement(2790..2840)
                     /label="pET_BB_rev_ga4"
                     /note="sequence: GACAGTTAGCCCAGAGCAGCGTTAGACTTCatcgatctcgatcctctacgc"
                     /ApEinfo_revcolor="#b4abac"
                     /ApEinfo_fwdcolor="#b4abac"
     misc_feature    2845..2861
                     /label="T7 promoter"
                     /ApEinfo_revcolor="#84b0dc"
                     /ApEinfo_fwdcolor="#84b0dc"
     misc_feature    3011..3056
                     /label="T7 terminator"
                     /ApEinfo_revcolor="#f58a5e"
                     /ApEinfo_fwdcolor="#f58a5e"
     primer          3027..3046
                     /label="Duet_BB_T7t_fwd"
                     /note="sequence: gcctctaaacgggtcttgag"
                     /ApEinfo_revcolor="#c7b0e3"
                     /ApEinfo_fwdcolor="#c7b0e3"
     primer          3057..3084
                     /label="pET_BB_ds_fwd"
                     /note="sequence: ctgaaaggaggaactatatccggattgg"
                     /ApEinfo_revcolor="#b1ff67"
                     /ApEinfo_fwdcolor="#b1ff67"
     primer          complement(3086..3105)
                     /label="pET_seq_rev"
                     /note="sequence: ctacagggcgcgtcccattc"
                     /ApEinfo_revcolor="#ff9ccd"
                     /ApEinfo_fwdcolor="#ff9ccd"
     gene            complement(3663..4523)
                     /label="Ampicillin"
                     /ApEinfo_revcolor="#f58a5e"
                     /ApEinfo_fwdcolor="#f58a5e"
     primer          complement(3666..3694)
                     /label="pET_ampR_rev"
                     /note="sequence: agataggtgcctcactgattaagcattgg"
                     /ApEinfo_revcolor="#d6b295"
                     /ApEinfo_fwdcolor="#d6b295"
     promoter        complement(4566..4594)
                     /label="AmpR_promoter"
                     /ApEinfo_revcolor="#84b0dc"
                     /ApEinfo_fwdcolor="#84b0dc"
     origin          4681..176
                     /label="pBR322_origin"
                     /ApEinfo_revcolor="#75c6a9"
                     /ApEinfo_fwdcolor="#75c6a9"
ORIGIN
        1 cggacaggta tccggtaagc ggcagggtcg gaacaggaga gcgcacgagg gagcttccag
       61 ggggaaacgc ctggtatctt tatagtcctg tcgggtttcg ccacctctga cttgagcgtc
      121 gatttttgtg atgctcgtca ggggggcgga gcctatggaa aaacgccagc aacgcggcct
      181 ttttacggtt cctggccttt tgctggcctt ttgctcacat gttctttcct gcgttatccc
      241 ctgattctgt ggataaccgt attaccgcct ttgagtgagc tgataccgct cgccgcagcc
      301 gaacgaccga gcgcagcgag tcagtgagcg aggaagcgga agagcgcctg atgcggtatt
      361 ttctccttac gcatctgtgc ggtatttcac accgcatata tggtgcactc tcagtacaat
      421 ctgctctgat gccgcatagt taagccagta tacactccgc tatcgctacg tgactgggtc
      481 atggctgcgc cccgacaccc gccaacaccc gctgacgcgc cctgacgggc ttgtctgctc
      541 ccggcatccg cttacagaca agctgtgacc gtctccggga gctgcatgtg tcagaggttt
      601 tcaccgtcat caccgaaacg cgcgaggcag ctgcggtaaa gctcatcagc gtggtcgtga
      661 agcgattcac agatgtctgc ctgttcatcc gcgtccagct cgttgagttt ctccagaagc
      721 gttaatgtct ggcttctgat aaagcgggcc atgttaaggg cggttttttc ctgtttggtc
      781 actgatgcct ccgtgtaagg gggatttctg ttcatggggg taatgatacc gatgaaacga
      841 gagaggatgc tcacgatacg ggttactgat gatgaacatg cccggttact ggaacgttgt
      901 gagggtaaac aactggcggt atggatgcgg cgggaccaga gaaaaatcac tcagggtcaa
      961 tgccagcgct tcgttaatac agatgtaggt gttccacagg gtagccagca gcatcctgcg
     1021 atgcagatcc ggaacataat ggtgcagggc gctgacttcc gcgtttccag actttacgaa
     1081 acacggaaac cgaagaccat tcatgttgtt gctcaggtcg cagacgtttt gcagcagcag
     1141 tcgcttcacg ttcgctcgcg tatcggtgat tcattctgct aaccagtaag gcaaccccgc
     1201 cagcctagcc gggtcctcaa cgacaggagc acgatcatgc tagtcatgcc ccgcgcccac
     1261 cggaaggagc tgactgggtt gaaggctctc aagggcatcg gtcgagatcc cggtgcctaa
     1321 tgagtgagct aacttacatt aattgcgttg cgctcactgc ccgctttcca gtcgggaaac
     1381 ctgtcgtgcc agctgcatta atgaatcggc caacgcgcgg ggagaggcgg tttgcgtatt
     1441 gggcgccagg gtggtttttc ttttcaccag tgagacgggc aacagctgat tgcccttcac
     1501 cgcctggccc tgagagagtt gcagcaagcg gtccacgctg gtttgcccca gcaggcgaaa
     1561 atcctgtttg atggtggtta acggcgggat ataacatgag ctgtcttcgg tatcgtcgta
     1621 tcccactacc gagatgtccg caccaacgcg cagcccggac tcggtaatgg cgcgcattgc
     1681 gcccagcgcc atctgatcgt tggcaaccag catcgcagtg ggaacgatgc cctcattcag
     1741 catttgcatg gtttgttgaa aaccggacat ggcactccag tcgccttccc gttccgctat
     1801 cggctgaatt tgattgcgag tgagatattt atgccagcca gccagacgca gacgcgccga
     1861 gacagaactt aatgggcccg ctaacagcgc gatttgctgg tgacccaatg cgaccagatg
     1921 ctccacgccc agtcgcgtac cgtcttcatg ggagaaaata atactgttga tgggtgtctg
     1981 gtcagagaca tcaagaaata acgccggaac attagtgcag gcagcttcca cagcaatggc
     2041 atcctggtca tccagcggat agttaatgat cagcccactg acgcgttgcg cgagaagatt
     2101 gtgcaccgcc gctttacagg cttcgacgcc gcttcgttct accatcgaca ccaccacgct
     2161 ggcacccagt tgatcggcgc gagatttaat cgccgcgaca atttgcgacg gcgcgtgcag
     2221 ggccagactg gaggtggcaa cgccaatcag caacgactgt ttgcccgcca gttgttgtgc
     2281 cacgcggttg ggaatgtaat tcagctccgc catcgccgct tccacttttt cccgcgtttt
     2341 cgcagaaacg tggctggcct ggttcaccac gcgggaaacg gtctgataag agacaccggc
     2401 atactctgcg acatcgtata acgttactgg tttcacattc accaccctga attgactctc
     2461 ttccgggcgc tatcatgcca taccgcgaaa ggttttgcgc cattcgatgg tgtccgggat
     2521 ctcgacgctc tcccttatgc gactcctgca ttaggaagca gcccagtagt aggttgaggc
     2581 cgttgagcac cgccgccgca aggaatggtg catgcaagga gatggcgccc aacagtcccc
     2641 cggccacggg gcctgccacc atacccacgc cgaaacaagc gctcatgagc ccgaagtggc
     2701 gagcccgatc ttccccatcg gtgatgtcgg cgatataggc gccagcaacc gcacctgtgg
     2761 cgccggtgat gccggccacg atgcgtccgg cgtagaggat cgagatcgat gaagtctaac
     2821 gctgctctgg gctaactgtc GCGCTAATAC GACTCACTAT AGGGCTCGAT CACTAATCTG
     2881 ATCGAGACAA ACATACCTAC CTTCATTATC TTACTTACGG GTCGGCATGG CATCTCCACC
     2941 TCCTCGCGGT CCGACCTGGG CTACTTCGGT AGGCTAAGGG AGAGAGTATG ATGTAGTAAG
     3001 GTAATGAAGG AGCATAACCC CTTGGGGCCT CTAAACGGGT CTTGAGGGGT TTTTTGctga
     3061 aaggaggaac tatatccgga ttggcgaatg ggnnnnnnnn nnnnnnnnnn nnnnnnnnnn
     3121 nnnnnnnnnn nnnnnnnnnn nnnnnnnnnn nnnnnnnnnn nnnnnnnnnn nnnnnnnnnn
     3181 nnnnnnnnnn nnnnnnnnnn nnnnnnnnnn nnnnnncnnn nnnnnnnnnn nnnnnnnnnn
     3241 nnnnnnnnnn nnnnnnnnnn nnnnnnnnnn nnnnnnnnnn nnnnnnnnnn nnnnnnnnnn
     3301 nnnnnnnnan nnnnnnnnnn nnnnnnnnnn nnnnnnnnnn nnnnnnnnnn nnnnnnnncc
     3361 tttgacgttg gagtccacgt tctttnnnnn nnnnnnnnnn nnnnnnnnnn nnnnnnnnnn
     3421 nnaccctatc tcggtctatt cttttgattt ataagggatt ttgccgattt cggcctattg
     3481 gttaaaaaat gagctgattt aacaaaaatt taacgcgaat tttaacaaaa tattaacgtt
     3541 tacaatttct ggcggcacga tggcatgaga ttatcaaaaa ggatcttcac ctagatcctt
     3601 ttaaattaaa aatgaagttt taaatcaatc taaagtatat atgagtaaac ttggtctgac
     3661 agttaccaat gcttaatcag tgaggcacct atctcagcga tctgtctatt tcgttcatcc
     3721 atagttgcct gactccccgt cgtgtagata actacgatac gggagggctt accatctggc
     3781 cccagtgctg caatgatacc gcgagaccca cgctcaccgg ctccagattt atcagcaata
     3841 aaccagccag ccggaagggc cgagcgcaga agtggtcctg caactttatc cgcctccatc
     3901 cagtctatta attgttgccg ggaagctaga gtaagtagtt cgccagttaa tagtttgcgc
     3961 aacgttgttg ccattgctac aggcatcgtg gtgtcacgct cgtcgtttgg tatggcttca
     4021 ttcagctccg gttcccaacg atcaaggcga gttacatgat cccccatgtt gtgcaaaaaa
     4081 gcggttagct ccttcggtcc tccgatcgtt gtcagaagta agttggccgc agtgttatca
     4141 ctcatggtta tggcagcact gcataattct cttactgtca tgccatccgt aagatgcttt
     4201 tctgtgactg gtgagtactc aaccaagtca ttctgagaat agtgtatgcg gcgaccgagt
     4261 tgctcttgcc cggcgtcaat acgggataat accgcgccac atagcagaac tttaaaagtg
     4321 ctcatcattg gaaaacgttc ttcggggcga aaactctcaa ggatcttacc gctgttgaga
     4381 tccagttcga tgtaacccac tcgtgcaccc aactgatctt cagcatcttt tactttcacc
     4441 agcgtttctg ggtgagcaaa aacaggaagg caaaatgccg caaaaaaggg aataagggcg
     4501 acacggaaat gttgaatact catactcttc ctttttcaat catgattgaa gcatttatca
     4561 gggttattgt ctcatgagcg gatacatatt tgaatgtatt tagaaaaata aacaaatagg
     4621 tcatgaccaa aatcccttaa cgtgagtttt cgttccactg agcgtcagac cccgtagaaa
     4681 agatcaaagg atcttcttga gatccttttt ttctgcgcgt aatctgctgc ttgcaaacaa
     4741 aaaaaccacc gctaccagcg gtggtttgtt tgccggatca agagctacca actctttttc
     4801 cgaaggtaac tggcttcagc agagcgcaga taccaaatac tgtccttcta gtgtagccgt
     4861 agttaggcca ccacttcaag aactctgtag caccgcctac atacctcgct ctgctaatcc
     4921 tgttaccagt ggctgctgcc agtggcgata agtcgtgtct taccgggttg gactcaagac
     4981 gatagttacc ggataaggcg cagcggtcgg gctgaacggg gggttcgtgc acacagccca
     5041 gcttggagcg aacgacctac accgaactga gatacctaca gcgtgagcta tgagaaagcg
     5101 ccacgcttcc cgaagggaga aagg
//
