# Supplementary material for: Prevention of ribozyme catalysis through cDNA synthesis enables accurate RT-qPCR measurements of context-dependent ribozyme activity
Source: bioRxiv preprint, doi:10.1101/2024.07.19.604288, version 1 (2024-07-19)
Supplement: Plasmid sequences [file 604288_file05.zip › Plasmid sequences/pET-G2.gb]

LOCUS       pET-G2      5124 bp ds-DNA     circular     04-AUG-2022
DEFINITION  .
KEYWORDS    "accession:addgene_vdb_2659"
COMMENT     Imported from database: AddGene Entry: pETDuet-1 URL:
            https://www.addgene.org/browse/sequence/2659/giraffe-analyze_vdb/
            GENERAL Analyze: Sequence Bacterial Resistance: Ampicillin Catalog
            Number: 71146 Cloning Method: Unknown Constitutive: Unspecified
            Notes: pETDuet-1 is designed for the coexpression of two target
            genes. pETDuet-1 carries the pBR322-derived ColE1 replicon, lacI
            gene and ampicillin resistance gene. Plasmid Type: Bacterial
            Expression, coexpression Promotor: T7 Size: 5420 Source/Vendor: EMD
            Biosciences Stable: Unspecified Viral/Non-Viral: Nonviral
FEATURES             Location/Qualifiers
     primer          575..597
                     /label="pGEX_3_primer"
                     /ApEinfo_revcolor="#ff9ccd"
                     /ApEinfo_fwdcolor="#ff9ccd"
     feature         complement(591..782)
                     /label="ROP"
                     /ApEinfo_revcolor="#c7b0e3"
                     /ApEinfo_fwdcolor="#c7b0e3"
     regulatory      complement(1354..2445)
                     /label="lacI"
                     /ApEinfo_revcolor="#c6c9d1"
                     /ApEinfo_fwdcolor="#c6c9d1"
     gene            complement(2537..2788)
                     /label="tet (887 - 636)"
                     /ApEinfo_revcolor="#d59687"
                     /ApEinfo_fwdcolor="#d59687"
     primer          2720..2739
                     /label="pBRrevBam_primer"
                     /ApEinfo_revcolor="#84b0dc"
                     /ApEinfo_fwdcolor="#84b0dc"
     primer          2741..2758
                     /label="pET_seq_fwd"
                     /note="sequence: gccagcaaccgcacctgt"
                     /ApEinfo_revcolor="#b1ff67"
                     /ApEinfo_fwdcolor="#b1ff67"
     primer          complement(2790..2840)
                     /label="pET_BB_rev_ga4"
                     /note="sequence: GACAGTTAGCCCAGAGCAGCGTTAGACTTCatcgatctcgatcctctacgc"
                     /ApEinfo_revcolor="#b4abac"
                     /ApEinfo_fwdcolor="#b4abac"
     misc_feature    2845..2861
                     /label="T7 promoter"
                     /ApEinfo_revcolor="#84b0dc"
                     /ApEinfo_fwdcolor="#84b0dc"
     misc_feature    3011..3056
                     /label="T7 terminator"
                     /ApEinfo_revcolor="#f58a5e"
                     /ApEinfo_fwdcolor="#f58a5e"
     primer          3027..3046
                     /label="Duet_BB_T7t_fwd"
                     /note="sequence: gcctctaaacgggtcttgag"
                     /ApEinfo_revcolor="#c7b0e3"
                     /ApEinfo_fwdcolor="#c7b0e3"
     primer          3057..3084
                     /label="pET_BB_ds_fwd"
                     /note="sequence: ctgaaaggaggaactatatccggattgg"
                     /ApEinfo_revcolor="#b1ff67"
                     /ApEinfo_fwdcolor="#b1ff67"
     primer          complement(3086..3105)
                     /label="pET_seq_rev"
                     /note="sequence: ctacagggcgcgtcccattc"
                     /ApEinfo_revcolor="#ff9ccd"
                     /ApEinfo_fwdcolor="#ff9ccd"
     gene            complement(3663..4523)
                     /label="Ampicillin"
                     /ApEinfo_revcolor="#f58a5e"
                     /ApEinfo_fwdcolor="#f58a5e"
     primer          complement(3666..3694)
                     /label="pET_ampR_rev"
                     /note="sequence: agataggtgcctcactgattaagcattgg"
                     /ApEinfo_revcolor="#d6b295"
                     /ApEinfo_fwdcolor="#d6b295"
     promoter        complement(4566..4594)
                     /label="AmpR_promoter"
                     /ApEinfo_revcolor="#84b0dc"
                     /ApEinfo_fwdcolor="#84b0dc"
     origin          4681..176
                     /label="pBR322_origin"
                     /ApEinfo_revcolor="#75c6a9"
                     /ApEinfo_fwdcolor="#75c6a9"
ORIGIN
        1 cggacaggta tccggtaagc ggcagggtcg gaacaggaga gcgcacgagg gagcttccag
       61 ggggaaacgc ctggtatctt tatagtcctg tcgggtttcg ccacctctga cttgagcgtc
      121 gatttttgtg atgctcgtca ggggggcgga gcctatggaa aaacgccagc aacgcggcct
      181 ttttacggtt cctggccttt tgctggcctt ttgctcacat gttctttcct gcgttatccc
      241 ctgattctgt ggataaccgt attaccgcct ttgagtgagc tgataccgct cgccgcagcc
      301 gaacgaccga gcgcagcgag tcagtgagcg aggaagcgga agagcgcctg atgcggtatt
      361 ttctccttac gcatctgtgc ggtatttcac accgcatata tggtgcactc tcagtacaat
      421 ctgctctgat gccgcatagt taagccagta tacactccgc tatcgctacg tgactgggtc
      481 atggctgcgc cccgacaccc gccaacaccc gctgacgcgc cctgacgggc ttgtctgctc
      541 ccggcatccg cttacagaca agctgtgacc gtctccggga gctgcatgtg tcagaggttt
      601 tcaccgtcat caccgaaacg cgcgaggcag ctgcggtaaa gctcatcagc gtggtcgtga
      661 agcgattcac agatgtctgc ctgttcatcc gcgtccagct cgttgagttt ctccagaagc
      721 gttaatgtct ggcttctgat aaagcgggcc atgttaaggg cggttttttc ctgtttggtc
      781 actgatgcct ccgtgtaagg gggatttctg ttcatggggg taatgatacc gatgaaacga
      841 gagaggatgc tcacgatacg ggttactgat gatgaacatg cccggttact ggaacgttgt
      901 gagggtaaac aactggcggt atggatgcgg cgggaccaga gaaaaatcac tcagggtcaa
      961 tgccagcgct tcgttaatac agatgtaggt gttccacagg gtagccagca gcatcctgcg
     1021 atgcagatcc ggaacataat ggtgcagggc gctgacttcc gcgtttccag actttacgaa
     1081 acacggaaac cgaagaccat tcatgttgtt gctcaggtcg cagacgtttt gcagcagcag
     1141 tcgcttcacg ttcgctcgcg tatcggtgat tcattctgct aaccagtaag gcaaccccgc
     1201 cagcctagcc gggtcctcaa cgacaggagc acgatcatgc tagtcatgcc ccgcgcccac
     1261 cggaaggagc tgactgggtt gaaggctctc aagggcatcg gtcgagatcc cggtgcctaa
     1321 tgagtgagct aacttacatt aattgcgttg cgctcactgc ccgctttcca gtcgggaaac
     1381 ctgtcgtgcc agctgcatta atgaatcggc caacgcgcgg ggagaggcgg tttgcgtatt
     1441 gggcgccagg gtggtttttc ttttcaccag tgagacgggc aacagctgat tgcccttcac
     1501 cgcctggccc tgagagagtt gcagcaagcg gtccacgctg gtttgcccca gcaggcgaaa
     1561 atcctgtttg atggtggtta acggcgggat ataacatgag ctgtcttcgg tatcgtcgta
     1621 tcccactacc gagatgtccg caccaacgcg cagcccggac tcggtaatgg cgcgcattgc
     1681 gcccagcgcc atctgatcgt tggcaaccag catcgcagtg ggaacgatgc cctcattcag
     1741 catttgcatg gtttgttgaa aaccggacat ggcactccag tcgccttccc gttccgctat
     1801 cggctgaatt tgattgcgag tgagatattt atgccagcca gccagacgca gacgcgccga
     1861 gacagaactt aatgggcccg ctaacagcgc gatttgctgg tgacccaatg cgaccagatg
     1921 ctccacgccc agtcgcgtac cgtcttcatg ggagaaaata atactgttga tgggtgtctg
     1981 gtcagagaca tcaagaaata acgccggaac attagtgcag gcagcttcca cagcaatggc
     2041 atcctggtca tccagcggat agttaatgat cagcccactg acgcgttgcg cgagaagatt
     2101 gtgcaccgcc gctttacagg cttcgacgcc gcttcgttct accatcgaca ccaccacgct
     2161 ggcacccagt tgatcggcgc gagatttaat cgccgcgaca atttgcgacg gcgcgtgcag
     2221 ggccagactg gaggtggcaa cgccaatcag caacgactgt ttgcccgcca gttgttgtgc
     2281 cacgcggttg ggaatgtaat tcagctccgc catcgccgct tccacttttt cccgcgtttt
     2341 cgcagaaacg tggctggcct ggttcaccac gcgggaaacg gtctgataag agacaccggc
     2401 atactctgcg acatcgtata acgttactgg tttcacattc accaccctga attgactctc
     2461 ttccgggcgc tatcatgcca taccgcgaaa ggttttgcgc cattcgatgg tgtccgggat
     2521 ctcgacgctc tcccttatgc gactcctgca ttaggaagca gcccagtagt aggttgaggc
     2581 cgttgagcac cgccgccgca aggaatggtg catgcaagga gatggcgccc aacagtcccc
     2641 cggccacggg gcctgccacc atacccacgc cgaaacaagc gctcatgagc ccgaagtggc
     2701 gagcccgatc ttccccatcg gtgatgtcgg cgatataggc gccagcaacc gcacctgtgg
     2761 cgccggtgat gccggccacg atgcgtccgg cgtagaggat cgagatcgat gaagtctaac
     2821 gctgctctgg gctaactgtc GCGCTAATAC GACTCACTAT AGGGCTCGAT CACTAATCTG
     2881 ATCGAGACAC TACATCCACA TACTAATTAA CATACCTCTT ATTCGGGTCG GCATGGCATC
     2941 TCCACCTCCT CGCGGTCCGA CCTGGGCTAC TTCGGTAGGC TAAGGGAGTG ATGTTAAGAG
     3001 GTGTGTTAAT AGCATAACCC CTTGGGGCCT CTAAACGGGT CTTGAGGGGT TTTTTGctga
     3061 aaggaggaac tatatccgga ttggcgaatg ggnnnnnnnn nnnnnnnnnn nnnnnnnnnn
     3121 nnnnnnnnnn nnnnnnnnnn nnnnnnnnnn nnnnnnnnnn nnnnnnnnnn nnnnnnnnnn
     3181 nnnnnnnnnn nnnnnnnnnn nnnnnnnnnn nnnnnncnnn nnnnnnnnnn nnnnnnnnnn
     3241 nnnnnnnnnn nnnnnnnnnn nnnnnnnnnn nnnnnnnnnn nnnnnnnnnn nnnnnnnnnn
     3301 nnnnnnnnan nnnnnnnnnn nnnnnnnnnn nnnnnnnnnn nnnnnnnnnn nnnnnnnncc
     3361 tttgacgttg gagtccacgt tctttnnnnn nnnnnnnnnn nnnnnnnnnn nnnnnnnnnn
     3421 nnaccctatc tcggtctatt cttttgattt ataagggatt ttgccgattt cggcctattg
     3481 gttaaaaaat gagctgattt aacaaaaatt taacgcgaat tttaacaaaa tattaacgtt
     3541 tacaatttct ggcggcacga tggcatgaga ttatcaaaaa ggatcttcac ctagatcctt
     3601 ttaaattaaa aatgaagttt taaatcaatc taaagtatat atgagtaaac ttggtctgac
     3661 agttaccaat gcttaatcag tgaggcacct atctcagcga tctgtctatt tcgttcatcc
     3721 atagttgcct gactccccgt cgtgtagata actacgatac gggagggctt accatctggc
     3781 cccagtgctg caatgatacc gcgagaccca cgctcaccgg ctccagattt atcagcaata
     3841 aaccagccag ccggaagggc cgagcgcaga agtggtcctg caactttatc cgcctccatc
     3901 cagtctatta attgttgccg ggaagctaga gtaagtagtt cgccagttaa tagtttgcgc
     3961 aacgttgttg ccattgctac aggcatcgtg gtgtcacgct cgtcgtttgg tatggcttca
     4021 ttcagctccg gttcccaacg atcaaggcga gttacatgat cccccatgtt gtgcaaaaaa
     4081 gcggttagct ccttcggtcc tccgatcgtt gtcagaagta agttggccgc agtgttatca
     4141 ctcatggtta tggcagcact gcataattct cttactgtca tgccatccgt aagatgcttt
     4201 tctgtgactg gtgagtactc aaccaagtca ttctgagaat agtgtatgcg gcgaccgagt
     4261 tgctcttgcc cggcgtcaat acgggataat accgcgccac atagcagaac tttaaaagtg
     4321 ctcatcattg gaaaacgttc ttcggggcga aaactctcaa ggatcttacc gctgttgaga
     4381 tccagttcga tgtaacccac tcgtgcaccc aactgatctt cagcatcttt tactttcacc
     4441 agcgtttctg ggtgagcaaa aacaggaagg caaaatgccg caaaaaaggg aataagggcg
     4501 acacggaaat gttgaatact catactcttc ctttttcaat catgattgaa gcatttatca
     4561 gggttattgt ctcatgagcg gatacatatt tgaatgtatt tagaaaaata aacaaatagg
     4621 tcatgaccaa aatcccttaa cgtgagtttt cgttccactg agcgtcagac cccgtagaaa
     4681 agatcaaagg atcttcttga gatccttttt ttctgcgcgt aatctgctgc ttgcaaacaa
     4741 aaaaaccacc gctaccagcg gtggtttgtt tgccggatca agagctacca actctttttc
     4801 cgaaggtaac tggcttcagc agagcgcaga taccaaatac tgtccttcta gtgtagccgt
     4861 agttaggcca ccacttcaag aactctgtag caccgcctac atacctcgct ctgctaatcc
     4921 tgttaccagt ggctgctgcc agtggcgata agtcgtgtct taccgggttg gactcaagac
     4981 gatagttacc ggataaggcg cagcggtcgg gctgaacggg gggttcgtgc acacagccca
     5041 gcttggagcg aacgacctac accgaactga gatacctaca gcgtgagcta tgagaaagcg
     5101 ccacgcttcc cgaagggaga aagg
//
