# Supplementary material for: Prevention of ribozyme catalysis through cDNA synthesis enables accurate RT-qPCR measurements of context-dependent ribozyme activity
Source: bioRxiv preprint, doi:10.1101/2024.07.19.604288, version 1 (2024-07-19)
Supplement: Plasmid sequences [file 604288_file05.zip › Plasmid sequences/pET-G3.gb]

LOCUS       pET-G3    5124 bp ds-DNA     circular     05-MAY-2023
DEFINITION  .
KEYWORDS    "accession:addgene_vdb_2659"
COMMENT     Imported from database: AddGene Entry: pETDuet-1 URL:
            https://www.addgene.org/browse/sequence/2659/giraffe-analyze_vdb/
            GENERAL Analyze: Sequence Bacterial Resistance: Ampicillin Catalog
            Number: 71146 Cloning Method: Unknown Constitutive: Unspecified
            Notes: pETDuet-1 is designed for the coexpression of two target
            genes. pETDuet-1 carries the pBR322-derived ColE1 replicon, lacI
            gene and ampicillin resistance gene. Plasmid Type: Bacterial
            Expression, coexpression Promotor: T7 Size: 5420 Source/Vendor: EMD
            Biosciences Stable: Unspecified Viral/Non-Viral: Nonviral
FEATURES             Location/Qualifiers
     primer          575..597
                     /label="pGEX_3_primer"
                     /ApEinfo_revcolor="#ff9ccd"
                     /ApEinfo_fwdcolor="#ff9ccd"
     feature         complement(591..782)
                     /label="ROP"
                     /ApEinfo_revcolor="#c7b0e3"
                     /ApEinfo_fwdcolor="#c7b0e3"
     regulatory      complement(1354..2445)
                     /label="lacI"
                     /ApEinfo_revcolor="#c6c9d1"
                     /ApEinfo_fwdcolor="#c6c9d1"
     gene            complement(2537..2788)
                     /label="tet (887 - 636)"
                     /ApEinfo_revcolor="#d59687"
                     /ApEinfo_fwdcolor="#d59687"
     primer          2720..2739
                     /label="pBRrevBam_primer"
                     /ApEinfo_revcolor="#84b0dc"
                     /ApEinfo_fwdcolor="#84b0dc"
     primer          2741..2758
                     /label="pET_seq_fwd"
                     /note="sequence: gccagcaaccgcacctgt"
                     /ApEinfo_revcolor="#b1ff67"
                     /ApEinfo_fwdcolor="#b1ff67"
     primer          complement(2790..2840)
                     /label="pET_BB_rev_ga4"
                     /note="sequence: GACAGTTAGCCCAGAGCAGCGTTAGACTTCatcgatctcgatcctctacgc"
                     /ApEinfo_revcolor="#b4abac"
                     /ApEinfo_fwdcolor="#b4abac"
     misc_feature    2845..2861
                     /label="T7 promoter"
                     /ApEinfo_revcolor="#84b0dc"
                     /ApEinfo_fwdcolor="#84b0dc"
     misc_feature    3011..3056
                     /label="T7 terminator"
                     /ApEinfo_revcolor="#f58a5e"
                     /ApEinfo_fwdcolor="#f58a5e"
     primer          3027..3046
                     /label="Duet_BB_T7t_fwd"
                     /note="sequence: gcctctaaacgggtcttgag"
                     /ApEinfo_revcolor="#c7b0e3"
                     /ApEinfo_fwdcolor="#c7b0e3"
     primer          3057..3084
                     /label="pET_BB_ds_fwd"
                     /note="sequence: ctgaaaggaggaactatatccggattgg"
                     /ApEinfo_revcolor="#b1ff67"
                     /ApEinfo_fwdcolor="#b1ff67"
     primer          complement(3086..3105)
                     /label="pET_seq_rev"
                     /note="sequence: ctacagggcgcgtcccattc"
                     /ApEinfo_revcolor="#ff9ccd"
                     /ApEinfo_fwdcolor="#ff9ccd"
     gene            complement(3663..4523)
                     /label="Ampicillin"
                     /ApEinfo_revcolor="#f58a5e"
                     /ApEinfo_fwdcolor="#f58a5e"
     primer          complement(3666..3694)
                     /label="pET_ampR_rev"
                     /note="sequence: agataggtgcctcactgattaagcattgg"
                     /ApEinfo_revcolor="#d6b295"
                     /ApEinfo_fwdcolor="#d6b295"
     promoter        complement(4566..4594)
                     /label="AmpR_promoter"
                     /ApEinfo_revcolor="#84b0dc"
                     /ApEinfo_fwdcolor="#84b0dc"
     origin          4681..176
                     /label="pBR322_origin"
                     /ApEinfo_revcolor="#75c6a9"
                     /ApEinfo_fwdcolor="#75c6a9"
ORIGIN
        1 cggacaggta tccggtaagc ggcagggtcg gaacaggaga gcgcacgagg gagcttccag
       61 ggggaaacgc ctggtatctt tatagtcctg tcgggtttcg ccacctctga cttgagcgtc
      121 gatttttgtg atgctcgtca ggggggcgga gcctatggaa aaacgccagc aacgcggcct
      181 ttttacggtt cctggccttt tgctggcctt ttgctcacat gttctttcct gcgttatccc
      241 ctgattctgt ggataaccgt attaccgcct ttgagtgagc tgataccgct cgccgcagcc
      301 gaacgaccga gcgcagcgag tcagtgagcg aggaagcgga agagcgcctg atgcggtatt
      361 ttctccttac gcatctgtgc ggtatttcac accgcatata tggtgcactc tcagtacaat
      421 ctgctctgat gccgcatagt taagccagta tacactccgc tatcgctacg tgactgggtc
      481 atggctgcgc cccgacaccc gccaacaccc gctgacgcgc cctgacgggc ttgtctgctc
      541 ccggcatccg cttacagaca agctgtgacc gtctccggga gctgcatgtg tcagaggttt
      601 tcaccgtcat caccgaaacg cgcgaggcag ctgcggtaaa gctcatcagc gtggtcgtga
      661 agcgattcac agatgtctgc ctgttcatcc gcgtccagct cgttgagttt ctccagaagc
      721 gttaatgtct ggcttctgat aaagcgggcc atgttaaggg cggttttttc ctgtttggtc
      781 actgatgcct ccgtgtaagg gggatttctg ttcatggggg taatgatacc gatgaaacga
      841 gagaggatgc tcacgatacg ggttactgat gatgaacatg cccggttact ggaacgttgt
      901 gagggtaaac aactggcggt atggatgcgg cgggaccaga gaaaaatcac tcagggtcaa
      961 tgccagcgct tcgttaatac agatgtaggt gttccacagg gtagccagca gcatcctgcg
     1021 atgcagatcc ggaacataat ggtgcagggc gctgacttcc gcgtttccag actttacgaa
     1081 acacggaaac cgaagaccat tcatgttgtt gctcaggtcg cagacgtttt gcagcagcag
     1141 tcgcttcacg ttcgctcgcg tatcggtgat tcattctgct aaccagtaag gcaaccccgc
     1201 cagcctagcc gggtcctcaa cgacaggagc acgatcatgc tagtcatgcc ccgcgcccac
     1261 cggaaggagc tgactgggtt gaaggctctc aagggcatcg gtcgagatcc cggtgcctaa
     1321 tgagtgagct aacttacatt aattgcgttg cgctcactgc ccgctttcca gtcgggaaac
     1381 ctgtcgtgcc agctgcatta atgaatcggc caacgcgcgg ggagaggcgg tttgcgtatt
     1441 gggcgccagg gtggtttttc ttttcaccag tgagacgggc aacagctgat tgcccttcac
     1501 cgcctggccc tgagagagtt gcagcaagcg gtccacgctg gtttgcccca gcaggcgaaa
     1561 atcctgtttg atggtggtta acggcgggat ataacatgag ctgtcttcgg tatcgtcgta
     1621 tcccactacc gagatgtccg caccaacgcg cagcccggac tcggtaatgg cgcgcattgc
     1681 gcccagcgcc atctgatcgt tggcaaccag catcgcagtg ggaacgatgc cctcattcag
     1741 catttgcatg gtttgttgaa aaccggacat ggcactccag tcgccttccc gttccgctat
     1801 cggctgaatt tgattgcgag tgagatattt atgccagcca gccagacgca gacgcgccga
     1861 gacagaactt aatgggcccg ctaacagcgc gatttgctgg tgacccaatg cgaccagatg
     1921 ctccacgccc agtcgcgtac cgtcttcatg ggagaaaata atactgttga tgggtgtctg
     1981 gtcagagaca tcaagaaata acgccggaac attagtgcag gcagcttcca cagcaatggc
     2041 atcctggtca tccagcggat agttaatgat cagcccactg acgcgttgcg cgagaagatt
     2101 gtgcaccgcc gctttacagg cttcgacgcc gcttcgttct accatcgaca ccaccacgct
     2161 ggcacccagt tgatcggcgc gagatttaat cgccgcgaca atttgcgacg gcgcgtgcag
     2221 ggccagactg gaggtggcaa cgccaatcag caacgactgt ttgcccgcca gttgttgtgc
     2281 cacgcggttg ggaatgtaat tcagctccgc catcgccgct tccacttttt cccgcgtttt
     2341 cgcagaaacg tggctggcct ggttcaccac gcgggaaacg gtctgataag agacaccggc
     2401 atactctgcg acatcgtata acgttactgg tttcacattc accaccctga attgactctc
     2461 ttccgggcgc tatcatgcca taccgcgaaa ggttttgcgc cattcgatgg tgtccgggat
     2521 ctcgacgctc tcccttatgc gactcctgca ttaggaagca gcccagtagt aggttgaggc
     2581 cgttgagcac cgccgccgca aggaatggtg catgcaagga gatggcgccc aacagtcccc
     2641 cggccacggg gcctgccacc atacccacgc cgaaacaagc gctcatgagc ccgaagtggc
     2701 gagcccgatc ttccccatcg gtgatgtcgg cgatataggc gccagcaacc gcacctgtgg
     2761 cgccggtgat gccggccacg atgcgtccgg cgtagaggat cgagatcgat gaagtctaac
     2821 gctgctctgg gctaactgtc GCGCTAATAC GACTCACTAT AGGGCTCGAT CACTAATCTG
     2881 ATCGAGACAC TACATCCACA TACTAACATC ATTACTTCAC ATTCGGGTCG GCATGGCATC
     2941 TCCACCTCCT CGCGGTCCGA CCTGGGCTAC TTCGGTAGGC TAAGGGAGGA GAGTTGTGAA
     3001 GTGATGATGT AGCATAACCC CTTGGGGCCT CTAAACGGGT CTTGAGGGGT TTTTTGctga
     3061 aaggaggaac tatatccgga ttggcgaatg ggnnnnnnnn nnnnnnnnnn nnnnnnnnnn
     3121 nnnnnnnnnn nnnnnnnnnn nnnnnnnnnn nnnnnnnnnn nnnnnnnnnn nnnnnnnnnn
     3181 nnnnnnnnnn nnnnnnnnnn nnnnnnnnnn nnnnnncnnn nnnnnnnnnn nnnnnnnnnn
     3241 nnnnnnnnnn nnnnnnnnnn nnnnnnnnnn nnnnnnnnnn nnnnnnnnnn nnnnnnnnnn
     3301 nnnnnnnnan nnnnnnnnnn nnnnnnnnnn nnnnnnnnnn nnnnnnnnnn nnnnnnnncc
     3361 tttgacgttg gagtccacgt tctttnnnnn nnnnnnnnnn nnnnnnnnnn nnnnnnnnnn
     3421 nnaccctatc tcggtctatt cttttgattt ataagggatt ttgccgattt cggcctattg
     3481 gttaaaaaat gagctgattt aacaaaaatt taacgcgaat tttaacaaaa tattaacgtt
     3541 tacaatttct ggcggcacga tggcatgaga ttatcaaaaa ggatcttcac ctagatcctt
     3601 ttaaattaaa aatgaagttt taaatcaatc taaagtatat atgagtaaac ttggtctgac
     3661 agttaccaat gcttaatcag tgaggcacct atctcagcga tctgtctatt tcgttcatcc
     3721 atagttgcct gactccccgt cgtgtagata actacgatac gggagggctt accatctggc
     3781 cccagtgctg caatgatacc gcgagaccca cgctcaccgg ctccagattt atcagcaata
     3841 aaccagccag ccggaagggc cgagcgcaga agtggtcctg caactttatc cgcctccatc
     3901 cagtctatta attgttgccg ggaagctaga gtaagtagtt cgccagttaa tagtttgcgc
     3961 aacgttgttg ccattgctac aggcatcgtg gtgtcacgct cgtcgtttgg tatggcttca
     4021 ttcagctccg gttcccaacg atcaaggcga gttacatgat cccccatgtt gtgcaaaaaa
     4081 gcggttagct ccttcggtcc tccgatcgtt gtcagaagta agttggccgc agtgttatca
     4141 ctcatggtta tggcagcact gcataattct cttactgtca tgccatccgt aagatgcttt
     4201 tctgtgactg gtgagtactc aaccaagtca ttctgagaat agtgtatgcg gcgaccgagt
     4261 tgctcttgcc cggcgtcaat acgggataat accgcgccac atagcagaac tttaaaagtg
     4321 ctcatcattg gaaaacgttc ttcggggcga aaactctcaa ggatcttacc gctgttgaga
     4381 tccagttcga tgtaacccac tcgtgcaccc aactgatctt cagcatcttt tactttcacc
     4441 agcgtttctg ggtgagcaaa aacaggaagg caaaatgccg caaaaaaggg aataagggcg
     4501 acacggaaat gttgaatact catactcttc ctttttcaat catgattgaa gcatttatca
     4561 gggttattgt ctcatgagcg gatacatatt tgaatgtatt tagaaaaata aacaaatagg
     4621 tcatgaccaa aatcccttaa cgtgagtttt cgttccactg agcgtcagac cccgtagaaa
     4681 agatcaaagg atcttcttga gatccttttt ttctgcgcgt aatctgctgc ttgcaaacaa
     4741 aaaaaccacc gctaccagcg gtggtttgtt tgccggatca agagctacca actctttttc
     4801 cgaaggtaac tggcttcagc agagcgcaga taccaaatac tgtccttcta gtgtagccgt
     4861 agttaggcca ccacttcaag aactctgtag caccgcctac atacctcgct ctgctaatcc
     4921 tgttaccagt ggctgctgcc agtggcgata agtcgtgtct taccgggttg gactcaagac
     4981 gatagttacc ggataaggcg cagcggtcgg gctgaacggg gggttcgtgc acacagccca
     5041 gcttggagcg aacgacctac accgaactga gatacctaca gcgtgagcta tgagaaagcg
     5101 ccacgcttcc cgaagggaga aagg
//
