# Supplementary material for: Prevention of ribozyme catalysis through cDNA synthesis enables accurate RT-qPCR measurements of context-dependent ribozyme activity
Source: bioRxiv preprint, doi:10.1101/2024.07.19.604288, version 1 (2024-07-19)
Supplement: Plasmid sequences [file 604288_file05.zip › Plasmid sequences/pET-G5.gb]

LOCUS       pET-G5        5124 bp ds-DNA     circular     05-MAY-2023
DEFINITION  .
KEYWORDS    "accession:addgene_vdb_2659"
COMMENT     Imported from database: AddGene Entry: pETDuet-1 URL:
            https://www.addgene.org/browse/sequence/2659/giraffe-analyze_vdb/
            GENERAL Analyze: Sequence Bacterial Resistance: Ampicillin Catalog
            Number: 71146 Cloning Method: Unknown Constitutive: Unspecified
            Notes: pETDuet-1 is designed for the coexpression of two target
            genes. pETDuet-1 carries the pBR322-derived ColE1 replicon, lacI
            gene and ampicillin resistance gene. Plasmid Type: Bacterial
            Expression, coexpression Promotor: T7 Size: 5420 Source/Vendor: EMD
            Biosciences Stable: Unspecified Viral/Non-Viral: Nonviral
FEATURES             Location/Qualifiers
     primer          575..597
                     /label="pGEX_3_primer"
                     /ApEinfo_revcolor="#ff9ccd"
                     /ApEinfo_fwdcolor="#ff9ccd"
     feature         complement(591..782)
                     /label="ROP"
                     /ApEinfo_revcolor="#c7b0e3"
                     /ApEinfo_fwdcolor="#c7b0e3"
     regulatory      complement(1354..2445)
                     /label="lacI"
                     /ApEinfo_revcolor="#c6c9d1"
                     /ApEinfo_fwdcolor="#c6c9d1"
     gene            complement(2537..2788)
                     /label="tet (887 - 636)"
                     /ApEinfo_revcolor="#d59687"
                     /ApEinfo_fwdcolor="#d59687"
     primer          2720..2739
                     /label="pBRrevBam_primer"
                     /ApEinfo_revcolor="#84b0dc"
                     /ApEinfo_fwdcolor="#84b0dc"
     primer          2741..2758
                     /label="pET_seq_fwd"
                     /note="sequence: gccagcaaccgcacctgt"
                     /ApEinfo_revcolor="#b1ff67"
                     /ApEinfo_fwdcolor="#b1ff67"
     primer          complement(2790..2840)
                     /label="pET_BB_rev_ga4"
                     /note="sequence: GACAGTTAGCCCAGAGCAGCGTTAGACTTCatcgatctcgatcctctacgc"
                     /ApEinfo_revcolor="#b4abac"
                     /ApEinfo_fwdcolor="#b4abac"
     misc_feature    2845..2861
                     /label="T7 promoter"
                     /ApEinfo_revcolor="#84b0dc"
                     /ApEinfo_fwdcolor="#84b0dc"
     misc_feature    3011..3056
                     /label="T7 terminator"
                     /ApEinfo_revcolor="#f58a5e"
                     /ApEinfo_fwdcolor="#f58a5e"
     primer          3027..3046
                     /label="Duet_BB_T7t_fwd"
                     /note="sequence: gcctctaaacgggtcttgag"
                     /ApEinfo_revcolor="#c7b0e3"
                     /ApEinfo_fwdcolor="#c7b0e3"
     primer          3057..3084
                     /label="pET_BB_ds_fwd"
                     /note="sequence: ctgaaaggaggaactatatccggattgg"
                     /ApEinfo_revcolor="#b1ff67"
                     /ApEinfo_fwdcolor="#b1ff67"
     primer          complement(3086..3105)
                     /label="pET_seq_rev"
                     /note="sequence: ctacagggcgcgtcccattc"
                     /ApEinfo_revcolor="#ff9ccd"
                     /ApEinfo_fwdcolor="#ff9ccd"
     gene            complement(3663..4523)
                     /label="Ampicillin"
                     /ApEinfo_revcolor="#f58a5e"
                     /ApEinfo_fwdcolor="#f58a5e"
     primer          complement(3666..3694)
                     /label="pET_ampR_rev"
                     /note="sequence: agataggtgcctcactgattaagcattgg"
                     /ApEinfo_revcolor="#d6b295"
                     /ApEinfo_fwdcolor="#d6b295"
     promoter        complement(4566..4594)
                     /label="AmpR_promoter"
                     /ApEinfo_revcolor="#84b0dc"
                     /ApEinfo_fwdcolor="#84b0dc"
     origin          4681..176
                     /label="pBR322_origin"
                     /ApEinfo_revcolor="#75c6a9"
                     /ApEinfo_fwdcolor="#75c6a9"
ORIGIN
        1 cggacaggta tccggtaagc ggcagggtcg gaacaggaga gcgcacgagg gagcttccag
       61 ggggaaacgc ctggtatctt tatagtcctg tcgggtttcg ccacctctga cttgagcgtc
      121 gatttttgtg atgctcgtca ggggggcgga gcctatggaa aaacgccagc aacgcggcct
      181 ttttacggtt cctggccttt tgctggcctt ttgctcacat gttctttcct gcgttatccc
      241 ctgattctgt ggataaccgt attaccgcct ttgagtgagc tgataccgct cgccgcagcc
      301 gaacgaccga gcgcagcgag tcagtgagcg aggaagcgga agagcgcctg atgcggtatt
      361 ttctccttac gcatctgtgc ggtatttcac accgcatata tggtgcactc tcagtacaat
      421 ctgctctgat gccgcatagt taagccagta tacactccgc tatcgctacg tgactgggtc
      481 atggctgcgc cccgacaccc gccaacaccc gctgacgcgc cctgacgggc ttgtctgctc
      541 ccggcatccg cttacagaca agctgtgacc gtctccggga gctgcatgtg tcagaggttt
      601 tcaccgtcat caccgaaacg cgcgaggcag ctgcggtaaa gctcatcagc gtggtcgtga
      661 agcgattcac agatgtctgc ctgttcatcc gcgtccagct cgttgagttt ctccagaagc
      721 gttaatgtct ggcttctgat aaagcgggcc atgttaaggg cggttttttc ctgtttggtc
      781 actgatgcct ccgtgtaagg gggatttctg ttcatggggg taatgatacc gatgaaacga
      841 gagaggatgc tcacgatacg ggttactgat gatgaacatg cccggttact ggaacgttgt
      901 gagggtaaac aactggcggt atggatgcgg cgggaccaga gaaaaatcac tcagggtcaa
      961 tgccagcgct tcgttaatac agatgtaggt gttccacagg gtagccagca gcatcctgcg
     1021 atgcagatcc ggaacataat ggtgcagggc gctgacttcc gcgtttccag actttacgaa
     1081 acacggaaac cgaagaccat tcatgttgtt gctcaggtcg cagacgtttt gcagcagcag
     1141 tcgcttcacg ttcgctcgcg tatcggtgat tcattctgct aaccagtaag gcaaccccgc
     1201 cagcctagcc gggtcctcaa cgacaggagc acgatcatgc tagtcatgcc ccgcgcccac
     1261 cggaaggagc tgactgggtt gaaggctctc aagggcatcg gtcgagatcc cggtgcctaa
     1321 tgagtgagct aacttacatt aattgcgttg cgctcactgc ccgctttcca gtcgggaaac
     1381 ctgtcgtgcc agctgcatta atgaatcggc caacgcgcgg ggagaggcgg tttgcgtatt
     1441 gggcgccagg gtggtttttc ttttcaccag tgagacgggc aacagctgat tgcccttcac
     1501 cgcctggccc tgagagagtt gcagcaagcg gtccacgctg gtttgcccca gcaggcgaaa
     1561 atcctgtttg atggtggtta acggcgggat ataacatgag ctgtcttcgg tatcgtcgta
     1621 tcccactacc gagatgtccg caccaacgcg cagcccggac tcggtaatgg cgcgcattgc
     1681 gcccagcgcc atctgatcgt tggcaaccag catcgcagtg ggaacgatgc cctcattcag
     1741 catttgcatg gtttgttgaa aaccggacat ggcactccag tcgccttccc gttccgctat
     1801 cggctgaatt tgattgcgag tgagatattt atgccagcca gccagacgca gacgcgccga
     1861 gacagaactt aatgggcccg ctaacagcgc gatttgctgg tgacccaatg cgaccagatg
     1921 ctccacgccc agtcgcgtac cgtcttcatg ggagaaaata atactgttga tgggtgtctg
     1981 gtcagagaca tcaagaaata acgccggaac attagtgcag gcagcttcca cagcaatggc
     2041 atcctggtca tccagcggat agttaatgat cagcccactg acgcgttgcg cgagaagatt
     2101 gtgcaccgcc gctttacagg cttcgacgcc gcttcgttct accatcgaca ccaccacgct
     2161 ggcacccagt tgatcggcgc gagatttaat cgccgcgaca atttgcgacg gcgcgtgcag
     2221 ggccagactg gaggtggcaa cgccaatcag caacgactgt ttgcccgcca gttgttgtgc
     2281 cacgcggttg ggaatgtaat tcagctccgc catcgccgct tccacttttt cccgcgtttt
     2341 cgcagaaacg tggctggcct ggttcaccac gcgggaaacg gtctgataag agacaccggc
     2401 atactctgcg acatcgtata acgttactgg tttcacattc accaccctga attgactctc
     2461 ttccgggcgc tatcatgcca taccgcgaaa ggttttgcgc cattcgatgg tgtccgggat
     2521 ctcgacgctc tcccttatgc gactcctgca ttaggaagca gcccagtagt aggttgaggc
     2581 cgttgagcac cgccgccgca aggaatggtg catgcaagga gatggcgccc aacagtcccc
     2641 cggccacggg gcctgccacc atacccacgc cgaaacaagc gctcatgagc ccgaagtggc
     2701 gagcccgatc ttccccatcg gtgatgtcgg cgatataggc gccagcaacc gcacctgtgg
     2761 cgccggtgat gccggccacg atgcgtccgg cgtagaggat cgagatcgat gaagtctaac
     2821 gctgctctgg gctaactgtc GCGCTAATAC GACTCACTAT AGGGCTCGAT CACTAATCTG
     2881 ATCGAGACAC TACATCCACA TACTAACATC ATTACTTCAC ATTCGGGTCG GCATGGCATC
     2941 TCCACCTCCT CGCGGTCCGA CCTGGGCTAC TTCGGTAGGC TAAGGGAGAG GATTTGTGAA
     3001 GTGATGATGT AGCATAACCC CTTGGGGCCT CTAAACGGGT CTTGAGGGGT TTTTTGctga
     3061 aaggaggaac tatatccgga ttggcgaatg ggnnnnnnnn nnnnnnnnnn nnnnnnnnnn
     3121 nnnnnnnnnn nnnnnnnnnn nnnnnnnnnn nnnnnnnnnn nnnnnnnnnn nnnnnnnnnn
     3181 nnnnnnnnnn nnnnnnnnnn nnnnnnnnnn nnnnnncnnn nnnnnnnnnn nnnnnnnnnn
     3241 nnnnnnnnnn nnnnnnnnnn nnnnnnnnnn nnnnnnnnnn nnnnnnnnnn nnnnnnnnnn
     3301 nnnnnnnnan nnnnnnnnnn nnnnnnnnnn nnnnnnnnnn nnnnnnnnnn nnnnnnnncc
     3361 tttgacgttg gagtccacgt tctttnnnnn nnnnnnnnnn nnnnnnnnnn nnnnnnnnnn
     3421 nnaccctatc tcggtctatt cttttgattt ataagggatt ttgccgattt cggcctattg
     3481 gttaaaaaat gagctgattt aacaaaaatt taacgcgaat tttaacaaaa tattaacgtt
     3541 tacaatttct ggcggcacga tggcatgaga ttatcaaaaa ggatcttcac ctagatcctt
     3601 ttaaattaaa aatgaagttt taaatcaatc taaagtatat atgagtaaac ttggtctgac
     3661 agttaccaat gcttaatcag tgaggcacct atctcagcga tctgtctatt tcgttcatcc
     3721 atagttgcct gactccccgt cgtgtagata actacgatac gggagggctt accatctggc
     3781 cccagtgctg caatgatacc gcgagaccca cgctcaccgg ctccagattt atcagcaata
     3841 aaccagccag ccggaagggc cgagcgcaga agtggtcctg caactttatc cgcctccatc
     3901 cagtctatta attgttgccg ggaagctaga gtaagtagtt cgccagttaa tagtttgcgc
     3961 aacgttgttg ccattgctac aggcatcgtg gtgtcacgct cgtcgtttgg tatggcttca
     4021 ttcagctccg gttcccaacg atcaaggcga gttacatgat cccccatgtt gtgcaaaaaa
     4081 gcggttagct ccttcggtcc tccgatcgtt gtcagaagta agttggccgc agtgttatca
     4141 ctcatggtta tggcagcact gcataattct cttactgtca tgccatccgt aagatgcttt
     4201 tctgtgactg gtgagtactc aaccaagtca ttctgagaat agtgtatgcg gcgaccgagt
     4261 tgctcttgcc cggcgtcaat acgggataat accgcgccac atagcagaac tttaaaagtg
     4321 ctcatcattg gaaaacgttc ttcggggcga aaactctcaa ggatcttacc gctgttgaga
     4381 tccagttcga tgtaacccac tcgtgcaccc aactgatctt cagcatcttt tactttcacc
     4441 agcgtttctg ggtgagcaaa aacaggaagg caaaatgccg caaaaaaggg aataagggcg
     4501 acacggaaat gttgaatact catactcttc ctttttcaat catgattgaa gcatttatca
     4561 gggttattgt ctcatgagcg gatacatatt tgaatgtatt tagaaaaata aacaaatagg
     4621 tcatgaccaa aatcccttaa cgtgagtttt cgttccactg agcgtcagac cccgtagaaa
     4681 agatcaaagg atcttcttga gatccttttt ttctgcgcgt aatctgctgc ttgcaaacaa
     4741 aaaaaccacc gctaccagcg gtggtttgtt tgccggatca agagctacca actctttttc
     4801 cgaaggtaac tggcttcagc agagcgcaga taccaaatac tgtccttcta gtgtagccgt
     4861 agttaggcca ccacttcaag aactctgtag caccgcctac atacctcgct ctgctaatcc
     4921 tgttaccagt ggctgctgcc agtggcgata agtcgtgtct taccgggttg gactcaagac
     4981 gatagttacc ggataaggcg cagcggtcgg gctgaacggg gggttcgtgc acacagccca
     5041 gcttggagcg aacgacctac accgaactga gatacctaca gcgtgagcta tgagaaagcg
     5101 ccacgcttcc cgaagggaga aagg
//
