# Supplementary material for: Prevention of ribozyme catalysis through cDNA synthesis enables accurate RT-qPCR measurements of context-dependent ribozyme activity
Source: bioRxiv preprint, doi:10.1101/2024.07.19.604288, version 1 (2024-07-19)
Supplement: Plasmid sequences [file 604288_file05.zip › Plasmid sequences/pET-U1.gb]

LOCUS       pET-U1   5124 bp ds-DNA     circular     03-AUG-2022
DEFINITION  .
KEYWORDS    "accession:addgene_vdb_2659"
COMMENT     Imported from database: AddGene Entry: pETDuet-1 URL:
            https://www.addgene.org/browse/sequence/2659/giraffe-analyze_vdb/
            GENERAL Analyze: Sequence Bacterial Resistance: Ampicillin Catalog
            Number: 71146 Cloning Method: Unknown Constitutive: Unspecified
            Notes: pETDuet-1 is designed for the coexpression of two target
            genes. pETDuet-1 carries the pBR322-derived ColE1 replicon, lacI
            gene and ampicillin resistance gene. Plasmid Type: Bacterial
            Expression, coexpression Promotor: T7 Size: 5420 Source/Vendor: EMD
            Biosciences Stable: Unspecified Viral/Non-Viral: Nonviral
FEATURES             Location/Qualifiers
     primer          575..597
                     /label="pGEX_3_primer"
                     /ApEinfo_revcolor="#ff9ccd"
                     /ApEinfo_fwdcolor="#ff9ccd"
     feature         complement(591..782)
                     /label="ROP"
                     /ApEinfo_revcolor="#c7b0e3"
                     /ApEinfo_fwdcolor="#c7b0e3"
     regulatory      complement(1354..2445)
                     /label="lacI"
                     /ApEinfo_revcolor="#c6c9d1"
                     /ApEinfo_fwdcolor="#c6c9d1"
     gene            complement(2537..2788)
                     /label="tet (887 - 636)"
                     /ApEinfo_revcolor="#d59687"
                     /ApEinfo_fwdcolor="#d59687"
     primer          2720..2739
                     /label="pBRrevBam_primer"
                     /ApEinfo_revcolor="#84b0dc"
                     /ApEinfo_fwdcolor="#84b0dc"
     primer          2741..2758
                     /label="pET_seq_fwd"
                     /note="sequence: gccagcaaccgcacctgt"
                     /ApEinfo_revcolor="#b1ff67"
                     /ApEinfo_fwdcolor="#b1ff67"
     primer          complement(2790..2840)
                     /label="pET_BB_rev_ga4"
                     /note="sequence: GACAGTTAGCCCAGAGCAGCGTTAGACTTCatcgatctcgatcctctacgc"
                     /ApEinfo_revcolor="#b4abac"
                     /ApEinfo_fwdcolor="#b4abac"
     misc_feature    3011..3056
                     /label="T7 terminator"
                     /ApEinfo_revcolor="#f58a5e"
                     /ApEinfo_fwdcolor="#f58a5e"
     primer          3027..3046
                     /label="Duet_BB_T7t_fwd"
                     /note="sequence: gcctctaaacgggtcttgag"
                     /ApEinfo_revcolor="#c7b0e3"
                     /ApEinfo_fwdcolor="#c7b0e3"
     primer          3057..3084
                     /label="pET_BB_ds_fwd"
                     /note="sequence: ctgaaaggaggaactatatccggattgg"
                     /ApEinfo_revcolor="#b1ff67"
                     /ApEinfo_fwdcolor="#b1ff67"
     primer          complement(3086..3105)
                     /label="pET_seq_rev"
                     /note="sequence: ctacagggcgcgtcccattc"
                     /ApEinfo_revcolor="#ff9ccd"
                     /ApEinfo_fwdcolor="#ff9ccd"
     gene            complement(3663..4523)
                     /label="Ampicillin"
                     /ApEinfo_revcolor="#f58a5e"
                     /ApEinfo_fwdcolor="#f58a5e"
     primer          complement(3666..3694)
                     /label="pET_ampR_rev"
                     /note="sequence: agataggtgcctcactgattaagcattgg"
                     /ApEinfo_revcolor="#d6b295"
                     /ApEinfo_fwdcolor="#d6b295"
     promoter        complement(4566..4594)
                     /label="AmpR_promoter"
                     /ApEinfo_revcolor="#84b0dc"
                     /ApEinfo_fwdcolor="#84b0dc"
     origin          4681..176
                     /label="pBR322_origin"
                     /ApEinfo_revcolor="#75c6a9"
                     /ApEinfo_fwdcolor="#75c6a9"
ORIGIN
        1 cggacaggta tccggtaagc ggcagggtcg gaacaggaga gcgcacgagg gagcttccag
       61 ggggaaacgc ctggtatctt tatagtcctg tcgggtttcg ccacctctga cttgagcgtc
      121 gatttttgtg atgctcgtca ggggggcgga gcctatggaa aaacgccagc aacgcggcct
      181 ttttacggtt cctggccttt tgctggcctt ttgctcacat gttctttcct gcgttatccc
      241 ctgattctgt ggataaccgt attaccgcct ttgagtgagc tgataccgct cgccgcagcc
      301 gaacgaccga gcgcagcgag tcagtgagcg aggaagcgga agagcgcctg atgcggtatt
      361 ttctccttac gcatctgtgc ggtatttcac accgcatata tggtgcactc tcagtacaat
      421 ctgctctgat gccgcatagt taagccagta tacactccgc tatcgctacg tgactgggtc
      481 atggctgcgc cccgacaccc gccaacaccc gctgacgcgc cctgacgggc ttgtctgctc
      541 ccggcatccg cttacagaca agctgtgacc gtctccggga gctgcatgtg tcagaggttt
      601 tcaccgtcat caccgaaacg cgcgaggcag ctgcggtaaa gctcatcagc gtggtcgtga
      661 agcgattcac agatgtctgc ctgttcatcc gcgtccagct cgttgagttt ctccagaagc
      721 gttaatgtct ggcttctgat aaagcgggcc atgttaaggg cggttttttc ctgtttggtc
      781 actgatgcct ccgtgtaagg gggatttctg ttcatggggg taatgatacc gatgaaacga
      841 gagaggatgc tcacgatacg ggttactgat gatgaacatg cccggttact ggaacgttgt
      901 gagggtaaac aactggcggt atggatgcgg cgggaccaga gaaaaatcac tcagggtcaa
      961 tgccagcgct tcgttaatac agatgtaggt gttccacagg gtagccagca gcatcctgcg
     1021 atgcagatcc ggaacataat ggtgcagggc gctgacttcc gcgtttccag actttacgaa
     1081 acacggaaac cgaagaccat tcatgttgtt gctcaggtcg cagacgtttt gcagcagcag
     1141 tcgcttcacg ttcgctcgcg tatcggtgat tcattctgct aaccagtaag gcaaccccgc
     1201 cagcctagcc gggtcctcaa cgacaggagc acgatcatgc tagtcatgcc ccgcgcccac
     1261 cggaaggagc tgactgggtt gaaggctctc aagggcatcg gtcgagatcc cggtgcctaa
     1321 tgagtgagct aacttacatt aattgcgttg cgctcactgc ccgctttcca gtcgggaaac
     1381 ctgtcgtgcc agctgcatta atgaatcggc caacgcgcgg ggagaggcgg tttgcgtatt
     1441 gggcgccagg gtggtttttc ttttcaccag tgagacgggc aacagctgat tgcccttcac
     1501 cgcctggccc tgagagagtt gcagcaagcg gtccacgctg gtttgcccca gcaggcgaaa
     1561 atcctgtttg atggtggtta acggcgggat ataacatgag ctgtcttcgg tatcgtcgta
     1621 tcccactacc gagatgtccg caccaacgcg cagcccggac tcggtaatgg cgcgcattgc
     1681 gcccagcgcc atctgatcgt tggcaaccag catcgcagtg ggaacgatgc cctcattcag
     1741 catttgcatg gtttgttgaa aaccggacat ggcactccag tcgccttccc gttccgctat
     1801 cggctgaatt tgattgcgag tgagatattt atgccagcca gccagacgca gacgcgccga
     1861 gacagaactt aatgggcccg ctaacagcgc gatttgctgg tgacccaatg cgaccagatg
     1921 ctccacgccc agtcgcgtac cgtcttcatg ggagaaaata atactgttga tgggtgtctg
     1981 gtcagagaca tcaagaaata acgccggaac attagtgcag gcagcttcca cagcaatggc
     2041 atcctggtca tccagcggat agttaatgat cagcccactg acgcgttgcg cgagaagatt
     2101 gtgcaccgcc gctttacagg cttcgacgcc gcttcgttct accatcgaca ccaccacgct
     2161 ggcacccagt tgatcggcgc gagatttaat cgccgcgaca atttgcgacg gcgcgtgcag
     2221 ggccagactg gaggtggcaa cgccaatcag caacgactgt ttgcccgcca gttgttgtgc
     2281 cacgcggttg ggaatgtaat tcagctccgc catcgccgct tccacttttt cccgcgtttt
     2341 cgcagaaacg tggctggcct ggttcaccac gcgggaaacg gtctgataag agacaccggc
     2401 atactctgcg acatcgtata acgttactgg tttcacattc accaccctga attgactctc
     2461 ttccgggcgc tatcatgcca taccgcgaaa ggttttgcgc cattcgatgg tgtccgggat
     2521 ctcgacgctc tcccttatgc gactcctgca ttaggaagca gcccagtagt aggttgaggc
     2581 cgttgagcac cgccgccgca aggaatggtg catgcaagga gatggcgccc aacagtcccc
     2641 cggccacggg gcctgccacc atacccacgc cgaaacaagc gctcatgagc ccgaagtggc
     2701 gagcccgatc ttccccatcg gtgatgtcgg cgatataggc gccagcaacc gcacctgtgg
     2761 cgccggtgat gccggccacg atgcgtccgg cgtagaggat cgagatcgat gaagtctaac
     2821 gctgctctgg gctaactgtc GCGCTAATAC GACTCACTAT AGGGCTCGAT CACTAATCTG
     2881 ATCGAGACAA ACATACCTAC CTTCATTATC TTACTTACGG GTCGGCATGG CATCTCCACC
     2941 TCCTCGCGGT CCGACCTGGG CTACTTCGGT AGGTTAAGGG AGAGAGTATG ATGTAGTAAG
     3001 GTAATGAAGG AGCATAACCC CTTGGGGCCT CTAAACGGGT CTTGAGGGGT TTTTTGctga
     3061 aaggaggaac tatatccgga ttggcgaatg ggnnnnnnnn nnnnnnnnnn nnnnnnnnnn
     3121 nnnnnnnnnn nnnnnnnnnn nnnnnnnnnn nnnnnnnnnn nnnnnnnnnn nnnnnnnnnn
     3181 nnnnnnnnnn nnnnnnnnnn nnnnnnnnnn nnnnnncnnn nnnnnnnnnn nnnnnnnnnn
     3241 nnnnnnnnnn nnnnnnnnnn nnnnnnnnnn nnnnnnnnnn nnnnnnnnnn nnnnnnnnnn
     3301 nnnnnnnnan nnnnnnnnnn nnnnnnnnnn nnnnnnnnnn nnnnnnnnnn nnnnnnnncc
     3361 tttgacgttg gagtccacgt tctttnnnnn nnnnnnnnnn nnnnnnnnnn nnnnnnnnnn
     3421 nnaccctatc tcggtctatt cttttgattt ataagggatt ttgccgattt cggcctattg
     3481 gttaaaaaat gagctgattt aacaaaaatt taacgcgaat tttaacaaaa tattaacgtt
     3541 tacaatttct ggcggcacga tggcatgaga ttatcaaaaa ggatcttcac ctagatcctt
     3601 ttaaattaaa aatgaagttt taaatcaatc taaagtatat atgagtaaac ttggtctgac
     3661 agttaccaat gcttaatcag tgaggcacct atctcagcga tctgtctatt tcgttcatcc
     3721 atagttgcct gactccccgt cgtgtagata actacgatac gggagggctt accatctggc
     3781 cccagtgctg caatgatacc gcgagaccca cgctcaccgg ctccagattt atcagcaata
     3841 aaccagccag ccggaagggc cgagcgcaga agtggtcctg caactttatc cgcctccatc
     3901 cagtctatta attgttgccg ggaagctaga gtaagtagtt cgccagttaa tagtttgcgc
     3961 aacgttgttg ccattgctac aggcatcgtg gtgtcacgct cgtcgtttgg tatggcttca
     4021 ttcagctccg gttcccaacg atcaaggcga gttacatgat cccccatgtt gtgcaaaaaa
     4081 gcggttagct ccttcggtcc tccgatcgtt gtcagaagta agttggccgc agtgttatca
     4141 ctcatggtta tggcagcact gcataattct cttactgtca tgccatccgt aagatgcttt
     4201 tctgtgactg gtgagtactc aaccaagtca ttctgagaat agtgtatgcg gcgaccgagt
     4261 tgctcttgcc cggcgtcaat acgggataat accgcgccac atagcagaac tttaaaagtg
     4321 ctcatcattg gaaaacgttc ttcggggcga aaactctcaa ggatcttacc gctgttgaga
     4381 tccagttcga tgtaacccac tcgtgcaccc aactgatctt cagcatcttt tactttcacc
     4441 agcgtttctg ggtgagcaaa aacaggaagg caaaatgccg caaaaaaggg aataagggcg
     4501 acacggaaat gttgaatact catactcttc ctttttcaat catgattgaa gcatttatca
     4561 gggttattgt ctcatgagcg gatacatatt tgaatgtatt tagaaaaata aacaaatagg
     4621 tcatgaccaa aatcccttaa cgtgagtttt cgttccactg agcgtcagac cccgtagaaa
     4681 agatcaaagg atcttcttga gatccttttt ttctgcgcgt aatctgctgc ttgcaaacaa
     4741 aaaaaccacc gctaccagcg gtggtttgtt tgccggatca agagctacca actctttttc
     4801 cgaaggtaac tggcttcagc agagcgcaga taccaaatac tgtccttcta gtgtagccgt
     4861 agttaggcca ccacttcaag aactctgtag caccgcctac atacctcgct ctgctaatcc
     4921 tgttaccagt ggctgctgcc agtggcgata agtcgtgtct taccgggttg gactcaagac
     4981 gatagttacc ggataaggcg cagcggtcgg gctgaacggg gggttcgtgc acacagccca
     5041 gcttggagcg aacgacctac accgaactga gatacctaca gcgtgagcta tgagaaagcg
     5101 ccacgcttcc cgaagggaga aagg
//
