# Supplementary material for: Prevention of ribozyme catalysis through cDNA synthesis enables accurate RT-qPCR measurements of context-dependent ribozyme activity
Source: bioRxiv preprint, doi:10.1101/2024.07.19.604288, version 1 (2024-07-19)
Supplement: Plasmid sequences [file 604288_file05.zip › Plasmid sequences/pET-U2.gb]

LOCUS       pET-U2     5124 bp ds-DNA     circular     04-AUG-2022
DEFINITION  .
KEYWORDS    "accession:addgene_vdb_2659"
COMMENT     Imported from database: AddGene Entry: pETDuet-1 URL:
            https://www.addgene.org/browse/sequence/2659/giraffe-analyze_vdb/
            GENERAL Analyze: Sequence Bacterial Resistance: Ampicillin Catalog
            Number: 71146 Cloning Method: Unknown Constitutive: Unspecified
            Notes: pETDuet-1 is designed for the coexpression of two target
            genes. pETDuet-1 carries the pBR322-derived ColE1 replicon, lacI
            gene and ampicillin resistance gene. Plasmid Type: Bacterial
            Expression, coexpression Promotor: T7 Size: 5420 Source/Vendor: EMD
            Biosciences Stable: Unspecified Viral/Non-Viral: Nonviral
FEATURES             Location/Qualifiers
     primer          575..597
                     /label="pGEX_3_primer"
                     /ApEinfo_revcolor="#ff9ccd"
                     /ApEinfo_fwdcolor="#ff9ccd"
     feature         complement(591..782)
                     /label="ROP"
                     /ApEinfo_revcolor="#c7b0e3"
                     /ApEinfo_fwdcolor="#c7b0e3"
     regulatory      complement(1354..2445)
                     /label="lacI"
                     /ApEinfo_revcolor="#c6c9d1"
                     /ApEinfo_fwdcolor="#c6c9d1"
     gene            complement(2537..2788)
                     /label="tet (887 - 636)"
                     /ApEinfo_revcolor="#d59687"
                     /ApEinfo_fwdcolor="#d59687"
     primer          2720..2739
                     /label="pBRrevBam_primer"
                     /ApEinfo_revcolor="#84b0dc"
                     /ApEinfo_fwdcolor="#84b0dc"
     primer          2741..2758
                     /label="pET_seq_fwd"
                     /note="sequence: gccagcaaccgcacctgt"
                     /ApEinfo_revcolor="#b1ff67"
                     /ApEinfo_fwdcolor="#b1ff67"
     primer          complement(2790..2840)
                     /label="pET_BB_rev_ga4"
                     /note="sequence: GACAGTTAGCCCAGAGCAGCGTTAGACTTCatcgatctcgatcctctacgc"
                     /ApEinfo_revcolor="#b4abac"
                     /ApEinfo_fwdcolor="#b4abac"
     misc_feature    2845..2861
                     /label="T7 promoter"
                     /ApEinfo_revcolor="#84b0dc"
                     /ApEinfo_fwdcolor="#84b0dc"
     misc_feature    3011..3056
                     /label="T7 terminator"
                     /ApEinfo_revcolor="#f58a5e"
                     /ApEinfo_fwdcolor="#f58a5e"
     primer          3027..3046
                     /label="Duet_BB_T7t_fwd"
                     /note="sequence: gcctctaaacgggtcttgag"
                     /ApEinfo_revcolor="#c7b0e3"
                     /ApEinfo_fwdcolor="#c7b0e3"
     primer          3057..3084
                     /label="pET_BB_ds_fwd"
                     /note="sequence: ctgaaaggaggaactatatccggattgg"
                     /ApEinfo_revcolor="#b1ff67"
                     /ApEinfo_fwdcolor="#b1ff67"
     primer          complement(3086..3105)
                     /label="pET_seq_rev"
                     /note="sequence: ctacagggcgcgtcccattc"
                     /ApEinfo_revcolor="#ff9ccd"
                     /ApEinfo_fwdcolor="#ff9ccd"
     gene            complement(3663..4523)
                     /label="Ampicillin"
                     /ApEinfo_revcolor="#f58a5e"
                     /ApEinfo_fwdcolor="#f58a5e"
     primer          complement(3666..3694)
                     /label="pET_ampR_rev"
                     /note="sequence: agataggtgcctcactgattaagcattgg"
                     /ApEinfo_revcolor="#d6b295"
                     /ApEinfo_fwdcolor="#d6b295"
     promoter        complement(4566..4594)
                     /label="AmpR_promoter"
                     /ApEinfo_revcolor="#84b0dc"
                     /ApEinfo_fwdcolor="#84b0dc"
     origin          4681..176
                     /label="pBR322_origin"
                     /ApEinfo_revcolor="#75c6a9"
                     /ApEinfo_fwdcolor="#75c6a9"
ORIGIN
        1 cggacaggta tccggtaagc ggcagggtcg gaacaggaga gcgcacgagg gagcttccag
       61 ggggaaacgc ctggtatctt tatagtcctg tcgggtttcg ccacctctga cttgagcgtc
      121 gatttttgtg atgctcgtca ggggggcgga gcctatggaa aaacgccagc aacgcggcct
      181 ttttacggtt cctggccttt tgctggcctt ttgctcacat gttctttcct gcgttatccc
      241 ctgattctgt ggataaccgt attaccgcct ttgagtgagc tgataccgct cgccgcagcc
      301 gaacgaccga gcgcagcgag tcagtgagcg aggaagcgga agagcgcctg atgcggtatt
      361 ttctccttac gcatctgtgc ggtatttcac accgcatata tggtgcactc tcagtacaat
      421 ctgctctgat gccgcatagt taagccagta tacactccgc tatcgctacg tgactgggtc
      481 atggctgcgc cccgacaccc gccaacaccc gctgacgcgc cctgacgggc ttgtctgctc
      541 ccggcatccg cttacagaca agctgtgacc gtctccggga gctgcatgtg tcagaggttt
      601 tcaccgtcat caccgaaacg cgcgaggcag ctgcggtaaa gctcatcagc gtggtcgtga
      661 agcgattcac agatgtctgc ctgttcatcc gcgtccagct cgttgagttt ctccagaagc
      721 gttaatgtct ggcttctgat aaagcgggcc atgttaaggg cggttttttc ctgtttggtc
      781 actgatgcct ccgtgtaagg gggatttctg ttcatggggg taatgatacc gatgaaacga
      841 gagaggatgc tcacgatacg ggttactgat gatgaacatg cccggttact ggaacgttgt
      901 gagggtaaac aactggcggt atggatgcgg cgggaccaga gaaaaatcac tcagggtcaa
      961 tgccagcgct tcgttaatac agatgtaggt gttccacagg gtagccagca gcatcctgcg
     1021 atgcagatcc ggaacataat ggtgcagggc gctgacttcc gcgtttccag actttacgaa
     1081 acacggaaac cgaagaccat tcatgttgtt gctcaggtcg cagacgtttt gcagcagcag
     1141 tcgcttcacg ttcgctcgcg tatcggtgat tcattctgct aaccagtaag gcaaccccgc
     1201 cagcctagcc gggtcctcaa cgacaggagc acgatcatgc tagtcatgcc ccgcgcccac
     1261 cggaaggagc tgactgggtt gaaggctctc aagggcatcg gtcgagatcc cggtgcctaa
     1321 tgagtgagct aacttacatt aattgcgttg cgctcactgc ccgctttcca gtcgggaaac
     1381 ctgtcgtgcc agctgcatta atgaatcggc caacgcgcgg ggagaggcgg tttgcgtatt
     1441 gggcgccagg gtggtttttc ttttcaccag tgagacgggc aacagctgat tgcccttcac
     1501 cgcctggccc tgagagagtt gcagcaagcg gtccacgctg gtttgcccca gcaggcgaaa
     1561 atcctgtttg atggtggtta acggcgggat ataacatgag ctgtcttcgg tatcgtcgta
     1621 tcccactacc gagatgtccg caccaacgcg cagcccggac tcggtaatgg cgcgcattgc
     1681 gcccagcgcc atctgatcgt tggcaaccag catcgcagtg ggaacgatgc cctcattcag
     1741 catttgcatg gtttgttgaa aaccggacat ggcactccag tcgccttccc gttccgctat
     1801 cggctgaatt tgattgcgag tgagatattt atgccagcca gccagacgca gacgcgccga
     1861 gacagaactt aatgggcccg ctaacagcgc gatttgctgg tgacccaatg cgaccagatg
     1921 ctccacgccc agtcgcgtac cgtcttcatg ggagaaaata atactgttga tgggtgtctg
     1981 gtcagagaca tcaagaaata acgccggaac attagtgcag gcagcttcca cagcaatggc
     2041 atcctggtca tccagcggat agttaatgat cagcccactg acgcgttgcg cgagaagatt
     2101 gtgcaccgcc gctttacagg cttcgacgcc gcttcgttct accatcgaca ccaccacgct
     2161 ggcacccagt tgatcggcgc gagatttaat cgccgcgaca atttgcgacg gcgcgtgcag
     2221 ggccagactg gaggtggcaa cgccaatcag caacgactgt ttgcccgcca gttgttgtgc
     2281 cacgcggttg ggaatgtaat tcagctccgc catcgccgct tccacttttt cccgcgtttt
     2341 cgcagaaacg tggctggcct ggttcaccac gcgggaaacg gtctgataag agacaccggc
     2401 atactctgcg acatcgtata acgttactgg tttcacattc accaccctga attgactctc
     2461 ttccgggcgc tatcatgcca taccgcgaaa ggttttgcgc cattcgatgg tgtccgggat
     2521 ctcgacgctc tcccttatgc gactcctgca ttaggaagca gcccagtagt aggttgaggc
     2581 cgttgagcac cgccgccgca aggaatggtg catgcaagga gatggcgccc aacagtcccc
     2641 cggccacggg gcctgccacc atacccacgc cgaaacaagc gctcatgagc ccgaagtggc
     2701 gagcccgatc ttccccatcg gtgatgtcgg cgatataggc gccagcaacc gcacctgtgg
     2761 cgccggtgat gccggccacg atgcgtccgg cgtagaggat cgagatcgat gaagtctaac
     2821 gctgctctgg gctaactgtc GCGCTAATAC GACTCACTAT AGGGCTCGAT CACTAATCTG
     2881 ATCGAGACAC TACATCCACA TACTAATTAA CATACCTCTT ATTCGGGTCG GCATGGCATC
     2941 TCCACCTCCT CGCGGTCCGA CCTGGGCTAC TTCGGTAGGT TAAGGGAGTG ATGTTAAGAG
     3001 GTGTGTTAAT AGCATAACCC CTTGGGGCCT CTAAACGGGT CTTGAGGGGT TTTTTGctga
     3061 aaggaggaac tatatccgga ttggcgaatg ggnnnnnnnn nnnnnnnnnn nnnnnnnnnn
     3121 nnnnnnnnnn nnnnnnnnnn nnnnnnnnnn nnnnnnnnnn nnnnnnnnnn nnnnnnnnnn
     3181 nnnnnnnnnn nnnnnnnnnn nnnnnnnnnn nnnnnncnnn nnnnnnnnnn nnnnnnnnnn
     3241 nnnnnnnnnn nnnnnnnnnn nnnnnnnnnn nnnnnnnnnn nnnnnnnnnn nnnnnnnnnn
     3301 nnnnnnnnan nnnnnnnnnn nnnnnnnnnn nnnnnnnnnn nnnnnnnnnn nnnnnnnncc
     3361 tttgacgttg gagtccacgt tctttnnnnn nnnnnnnnnn nnnnnnnnnn nnnnnnnnnn
     3421 nnaccctatc tcggtctatt cttttgattt ataagggatt ttgccgattt cggcctattg
     3481 gttaaaaaat gagctgattt aacaaaaatt taacgcgaat tttaacaaaa tattaacgtt
     3541 tacaatttct ggcggcacga tggcatgaga ttatcaaaaa ggatcttcac ctagatcctt
     3601 ttaaattaaa aatgaagttt taaatcaatc taaagtatat atgagtaaac ttggtctgac
     3661 agttaccaat gcttaatcag tgaggcacct atctcagcga tctgtctatt tcgttcatcc
     3721 atagttgcct gactccccgt cgtgtagata actacgatac gggagggctt accatctggc
     3781 cccagtgctg caatgatacc gcgagaccca cgctcaccgg ctccagattt atcagcaata
     3841 aaccagccag ccggaagggc cgagcgcaga agtggtcctg caactttatc cgcctccatc
     3901 cagtctatta attgttgccg ggaagctaga gtaagtagtt cgccagttaa tagtttgcgc
     3961 aacgttgttg ccattgctac aggcatcgtg gtgtcacgct cgtcgtttgg tatggcttca
     4021 ttcagctccg gttcccaacg atcaaggcga gttacatgat cccccatgtt gtgcaaaaaa
     4081 gcggttagct ccttcggtcc tccgatcgtt gtcagaagta agttggccgc agtgttatca
     4141 ctcatggtta tggcagcact gcataattct cttactgtca tgccatccgt aagatgcttt
     4201 tctgtgactg gtgagtactc aaccaagtca ttctgagaat agtgtatgcg gcgaccgagt
     4261 tgctcttgcc cggcgtcaat acgggataat accgcgccac atagcagaac tttaaaagtg
     4321 ctcatcattg gaaaacgttc ttcggggcga aaactctcaa ggatcttacc gctgttgaga
     4381 tccagttcga tgtaacccac tcgtgcaccc aactgatctt cagcatcttt tactttcacc
     4441 agcgtttctg ggtgagcaaa aacaggaagg caaaatgccg caaaaaaggg aataagggcg
     4501 acacggaaat gttgaatact catactcttc ctttttcaat catgattgaa gcatttatca
     4561 gggttattgt ctcatgagcg gatacatatt tgaatgtatt tagaaaaata aacaaatagg
     4621 tcatgaccaa aatcccttaa cgtgagtttt cgttccactg agcgtcagac cccgtagaaa
     4681 agatcaaagg atcttcttga gatccttttt ttctgcgcgt aatctgctgc ttgcaaacaa
     4741 aaaaaccacc gctaccagcg gtggtttgtt tgccggatca agagctacca actctttttc
     4801 cgaaggtaac tggcttcagc agagcgcaga taccaaatac tgtccttcta gtgtagccgt
     4861 agttaggcca ccacttcaag aactctgtag caccgcctac atacctcgct ctgctaatcc
     4921 tgttaccagt ggctgctgcc agtggcgata agtcgtgtct taccgggttg gactcaagac
     4981 gatagttacc ggataaggcg cagcggtcgg gctgaacggg gggttcgtgc acacagccca
     5041 gcttggagcg aacgacctac accgaactga gatacctaca gcgtgagcta tgagaaagcg
     5101 ccacgcttcc cgaagggaga aagg
//
