# Supplementary material for: Prevention of ribozyme catalysis through cDNA synthesis enables accurate RT-qPCR measurements of context-dependent ribozyme activity
Source: bioRxiv preprint, doi:10.1101/2024.07.19.604288, version 1 (2024-07-19)
Supplement: Plasmid sequences [file 604288_file05.zip › Plasmid sequences/pET-U3.gb]

LOCUS       pET-U3    5124 bp ds-DNA     circular     12-MAY-2023
DEFINITION  .
KEYWORDS    "accession:addgene_vdb_2659"
COMMENT     Imported from database: AddGene Entry: pETDuet-1 URL:
            https://www.addgene.org/browse/sequence/2659/giraffe-analyze_vdb/
            GENERAL Analyze: Sequence Bacterial Resistance: Ampicillin Catalog
            Number: 71146 Cloning Method: Unknown Constitutive: Unspecified
            Notes: pETDuet-1 is designed for the coexpression of two target
            genes. pETDuet-1 carries the pBR322-derived ColE1 replicon, lacI
            gene and ampicillin resistance gene. Plasmid Type: Bacterial
            Expression, coexpression Promotor: T7 Size: 5420 Source/Vendor: EMD
            Biosciences Stable: Unspecified Viral/Non-Viral: Nonviral
FEATURES             Location/Qualifiers
     primer          575..597
                     /label="pGEX_3_primer"
                     /ApEinfo_revcolor="#ff9ccd"
                     /ApEinfo_fwdcolor="#ff9ccd"
     feature         complement(591..782)
                     /label="ROP"
                     /ApEinfo_revcolor="#c7b0e3"
                     /ApEinfo_fwdcolor="#c7b0e3"
     regulatory      complement(1354..2445)
                     /label="lacI"
                     /ApEinfo_revcolor="#c6c9d1"
                     /ApEinfo_fwdcolor="#c6c9d1"
     gene            complement(2537..2788)
                     /label="tet (887 - 636)"
                     /ApEinfo_revcolor="#d59687"
                     /ApEinfo_fwdcolor="#d59687"
     primer          2720..2739
                     /label="pBRrevBam_primer"
                     /ApEinfo_revcolor="#84b0dc"
                     /ApEinfo_fwdcolor="#84b0dc"
     primer          2741..2758
                     /label="pET_seq_fwd"
                     /note="sequence: gccagcaaccgcacctgt"
                     /ApEinfo_revcolor="#b1ff67"
                     /ApEinfo_fwdcolor="#b1ff67"
     primer          complement(2790..2840)
                     /label="pET_BB_rev_ga4"
                     /note="sequence: GACAGTTAGCCCAGAGCAGCGTTAGACTTCatcgatctcgatcctctacgc"
                     /ApEinfo_revcolor="#b4abac"
                     /ApEinfo_fwdcolor="#b4abac"
     misc_feature    2845..2861
                     /label="T7 promoter"
                     /ApEinfo_revcolor="#84b0dc"
                     /ApEinfo_fwdcolor="#84b0dc"
     misc_feature    3011..3056
                     /label="T7 terminator"
                     /ApEinfo_revcolor="#f58a5e"
                     /ApEinfo_fwdcolor="#f58a5e"
     primer          3027..3046
                     /label="Duet_BB_T7t_fwd"
                     /note="sequence: gcctctaaacgggtcttgag"
                     /ApEinfo_revcolor="#c7b0e3"
                     /ApEinfo_fwdcolor="#c7b0e3"
     primer          3057..3084
                     /label="pET_BB_ds_fwd"
                     /note="sequence: ctgaaaggaggaactatatccggattgg"
                     /ApEinfo_revcolor="#b1ff67"
                     /ApEinfo_fwdcolor="#b1ff67"
     primer          complement(3086..3105)
                     /label="pET_seq_rev"
                     /note="sequence: ctacagggcgcgtcccattc"
                     /ApEinfo_revcolor="#ff9ccd"
                     /ApEinfo_fwdcolor="#ff9ccd"
     gene            complement(3663..4523)
                     /label="Ampicillin"
                     /ApEinfo_revcolor="#f58a5e"
                     /ApEinfo_fwdcolor="#f58a5e"
     primer          complement(3666..3694)
                     /label="pET_ampR_rev"
                     /note="sequence: agataggtgcctcactgattaagcattgg"
                     /ApEinfo_revcolor="#d6b295"
                     /ApEinfo_fwdcolor="#d6b295"
     promoter        complement(4566..4594)
                     /label="AmpR_promoter"
                     /ApEinfo_revcolor="#84b0dc"
                     /ApEinfo_fwdcolor="#84b0dc"
     origin          4681..176
                     /label="pBR322_origin"
                     /ApEinfo_revcolor="#75c6a9"
                     /ApEinfo_fwdcolor="#75c6a9"
ORIGIN
        1 cggacaggta tccggtaagc ggcagggtcg gaacaggaga gcgcacgagg gagcttccag
       61 ggggaaacgc ctggtatctt tatagtcctg tcgggtttcg ccacctctga cttgagcgtc
      121 gatttttgtg atgctcgtca ggggggcgga gcctatggaa aaacgccagc aacgcggcct
      181 ttttacggtt cctggccttt tgctggcctt ttgctcacat gttctttcct gcgttatccc
      241 ctgattctgt ggataaccgt attaccgcct ttgagtgagc tgataccgct cgccgcagcc
      301 gaacgaccga gcgcagcgag tcagtgagcg aggaagcgga agagcgcctg atgcggtatt
      361 ttctccttac gcatctgtgc ggtatttcac accgcatata tggtgcactc tcagtacaat
      421 ctgctctgat gccgcatagt taagccagta tacactccgc tatcgctacg tgactgggtc
      481 atggctgcgc cccgacaccc gccaacaccc gctgacgcgc cctgacgggc ttgtctgctc
      541 ccggcatccg cttacagaca agctgtgacc gtctccggga gctgcatgtg tcagaggttt
      601 tcaccgtcat caccgaaacg cgcgaggcag ctgcggtaaa gctcatcagc gtggtcgtga
      661 agcgattcac agatgtctgc ctgttcatcc gcgtccagct cgttgagttt ctccagaagc
      721 gttaatgtct ggcttctgat aaagcgggcc atgttaaggg cggttttttc ctgtttggtc
      781 actgatgcct ccgtgtaagg gggatttctg ttcatggggg taatgatacc gatgaaacga
      841 gagaggatgc tcacgatacg ggttactgat gatgaacatg cccggttact ggaacgttgt
      901 gagggtaaac aactggcggt atggatgcgg cgggaccaga gaaaaatcac tcagggtcaa
      961 tgccagcgct tcgttaatac agatgtaggt gttccacagg gtagccagca gcatcctgcg
     1021 atgcagatcc ggaacataat ggtgcagggc gctgacttcc gcgtttccag actttacgaa
     1081 acacggaaac cgaagaccat tcatgttgtt gctcaggtcg cagacgtttt gcagcagcag
     1141 tcgcttcacg ttcgctcgcg tatcggtgat tcattctgct aaccagtaag gcaaccccgc
     1201 cagcctagcc gggtcctcaa cgacaggagc acgatcatgc tagtcatgcc ccgcgcccac
     1261 cggaaggagc tgactgggtt gaaggctctc aagggcatcg gtcgagatcc cggtgcctaa
     1321 tgagtgagct aacttacatt aattgcgttg cgctcactgc ccgctttcca gtcgggaaac
     1381 ctgtcgtgcc agctgcatta atgaatcggc caacgcgcgg ggagaggcgg tttgcgtatt
     1441 gggcgccagg gtggtttttc ttttcaccag tgagacgggc aacagctgat tgcccttcac
     1501 cgcctggccc tgagagagtt gcagcaagcg gtccacgctg gtttgcccca gcaggcgaaa
     1561 atcctgtttg atggtggtta acggcgggat ataacatgag ctgtcttcgg tatcgtcgta
     1621 tcccactacc gagatgtccg caccaacgcg cagcccggac tcggtaatgg cgcgcattgc
     1681 gcccagcgcc atctgatcgt tggcaaccag catcgcagtg ggaacgatgc cctcattcag
     1741 catttgcatg gtttgttgaa aaccggacat ggcactccag tcgccttccc gttccgctat
     1801 cggctgaatt tgattgcgag tgagatattt atgccagcca gccagacgca gacgcgccga
     1861 gacagaactt aatgggcccg ctaacagcgc gatttgctgg tgacccaatg cgaccagatg
     1921 ctccacgccc agtcgcgtac cgtcttcatg ggagaaaata atactgttga tgggtgtctg
     1981 gtcagagaca tcaagaaata acgccggaac attagtgcag gcagcttcca cagcaatggc
     2041 atcctggtca tccagcggat agttaatgat cagcccactg acgcgttgcg cgagaagatt
     2101 gtgcaccgcc gctttacagg cttcgacgcc gcttcgttct accatcgaca ccaccacgct
     2161 ggcacccagt tgatcggcgc gagatttaat cgccgcgaca atttgcgacg gcgcgtgcag
     2221 ggccagactg gaggtggcaa cgccaatcag caacgactgt ttgcccgcca gttgttgtgc
     2281 cacgcggttg ggaatgtaat tcagctccgc catcgccgct tccacttttt cccgcgtttt
     2341 cgcagaaacg tggctggcct ggttcaccac gcgggaaacg gtctgataag agacaccggc
     2401 atactctgcg acatcgtata acgttactgg tttcacattc accaccctga attgactctc
     2461 ttccgggcgc tatcatgcca taccgcgaaa ggttttgcgc cattcgatgg tgtccgggat
     2521 ctcgacgctc tcccttatgc gactcctgca ttaggaagca gcccagtagt aggttgaggc
     2581 cgttgagcac cgccgccgca aggaatggtg catgcaagga gatggcgccc aacagtcccc
     2641 cggccacggg gcctgccacc atacccacgc cgaaacaagc gctcatgagc ccgaagtggc
     2701 gagcccgatc ttccccatcg gtgatgtcgg cgatataggc gccagcaacc gcacctgtgg
     2761 cgccggtgat gccggccacg atgcgtccgg cgtagaggat cgagatcgat gaagtctaac
     2821 gctgctctgg gctaactgtc GCGCTAATAC GACTCACTAT AGGGCTCGAT CACTAATCTG
     2881 ATCGAGACAC TACATCCACA TACTAACATC ATTACTTCAC ATTCGGGTCG GCATGGCATC
     2941 TCCACCTCCT CGCGGTCCGA CCTGGGCTAC TTCGGTAGGT TAAGGGAGGA GAGTTGTGAA
     3001 GTGATGATGT AGCATAACCC CTTGGGGCCT CTAAACGGGT CTTGAGGGGT TTTTTGctga
     3061 aaggaggaac tatatccgga ttggcgaatg ggnnnnnnnn nnnnnnnnnn nnnnnnnnnn
     3121 nnnnnnnnnn nnnnnnnnnn nnnnnnnnnn nnnnnnnnnn nnnnnnnnnn nnnnnnnnnn
     3181 nnnnnnnnnn nnnnnnnnnn nnnnnnnnnn nnnnnncnnn nnnnnnnnnn nnnnnnnnnn
     3241 nnnnnnnnnn nnnnnnnnnn nnnnnnnnnn nnnnnnnnnn nnnnnnnnnn nnnnnnnnnn
     3301 nnnnnnnnan nnnnnnnnnn nnnnnnnnnn nnnnnnnnnn nnnnnnnnnn nnnnnnnncc
     3361 tttgacgttg gagtccacgt tctttnnnnn nnnnnnnnnn nnnnnnnnnn nnnnnnnnnn
     3421 nnaccctatc tcggtctatt cttttgattt ataagggatt ttgccgattt cggcctattg
     3481 gttaaaaaat gagctgattt aacaaaaatt taacgcgaat tttaacaaaa tattaacgtt
     3541 tacaatttct ggcggcacga tggcatgaga ttatcaaaaa ggatcttcac ctagatcctt
     3601 ttaaattaaa aatgaagttt taaatcaatc taaagtatat atgagtaaac ttggtctgac
     3661 agttaccaat gcttaatcag tgaggcacct atctcagcga tctgtctatt tcgttcatcc
     3721 atagttgcct gactccccgt cgtgtagata actacgatac gggagggctt accatctggc
     3781 cccagtgctg caatgatacc gcgagaccca cgctcaccgg ctccagattt atcagcaata
     3841 aaccagccag ccggaagggc cgagcgcaga agtggtcctg caactttatc cgcctccatc
     3901 cagtctatta attgttgccg ggaagctaga gtaagtagtt cgccagttaa tagtttgcgc
     3961 aacgttgttg ccattgctac aggcatcgtg gtgtcacgct cgtcgtttgg tatggcttca
     4021 ttcagctccg gttcccaacg atcaaggcga gttacatgat cccccatgtt gtgcaaaaaa
     4081 gcggttagct ccttcggtcc tccgatcgtt gtcagaagta agttggccgc agtgttatca
     4141 ctcatggtta tggcagcact gcataattct cttactgtca tgccatccgt aagatgcttt
     4201 tctgtgactg gtgagtactc aaccaagtca ttctgagaat agtgtatgcg gcgaccgagt
     4261 tgctcttgcc cggcgtcaat acgggataat accgcgccac atagcagaac tttaaaagtg
     4321 ctcatcattg gaaaacgttc ttcggggcga aaactctcaa ggatcttacc gctgttgaga
     4381 tccagttcga tgtaacccac tcgtgcaccc aactgatctt cagcatcttt tactttcacc
     4441 agcgtttctg ggtgagcaaa aacaggaagg caaaatgccg caaaaaaggg aataagggcg
     4501 acacggaaat gttgaatact catactcttc ctttttcaat catgattgaa gcatttatca
     4561 gggttattgt ctcatgagcg gatacatatt tgaatgtatt tagaaaaata aacaaatagg
     4621 tcatgaccaa aatcccttaa cgtgagtttt cgttccactg agcgtcagac cccgtagaaa
     4681 agatcaaagg atcttcttga gatccttttt ttctgcgcgt aatctgctgc ttgcaaacaa
     4741 aaaaaccacc gctaccagcg gtggtttgtt tgccggatca agagctacca actctttttc
     4801 cgaaggtaac tggcttcagc agagcgcaga taccaaatac tgtccttcta gtgtagccgt
     4861 agttaggcca ccacttcaag aactctgtag caccgcctac atacctcgct ctgctaatcc
     4921 tgttaccagt ggctgctgcc agtggcgata agtcgtgtct taccgggttg gactcaagac
     4981 gatagttacc ggataaggcg cagcggtcgg gctgaacggg gggttcgtgc acacagccca
     5041 gcttggagcg aacgacctac accgaactga gatacctaca gcgtgagcta tgagaaagcg
     5101 ccacgcttcc cgaagggaga aagg
//
