# Supplementary material for: Prevention of ribozyme catalysis through cDNA synthesis enables accurate RT-qPCR measurements of context-dependent ribozyme activity
Source: bioRxiv preprint, doi:10.1101/2024.07.19.604288, version 1 (2024-07-19)
Supplement: Plasmid sequences [file 604288_file05.zip › Plasmid sequences/pET-U5.gb]

LOCUS       pET-U5      5124 bp ds-DNA     circular     05-MAY-2023
DEFINITION  .
KEYWORDS    "accession:addgene_vdb_2659"
COMMENT     Imported from database: AddGene Entry: pETDuet-1 URL:
            https://www.addgene.org/browse/sequence/2659/giraffe-analyze_vdb/
            GENERAL Analyze: Sequence Bacterial Resistance: Ampicillin Catalog
            Number: 71146 Cloning Method: Unknown Constitutive: Unspecified
            Notes: pETDuet-1 is designed for the coexpression of two target
            genes. pETDuet-1 carries the pBR322-derived ColE1 replicon, lacI
            gene and ampicillin resistance gene. Plasmid Type: Bacterial
            Expression, coexpression Promotor: T7 Size: 5420 Source/Vendor: EMD
            Biosciences Stable: Unspecified Viral/Non-Viral: Nonviral
FEATURES             Location/Qualifiers
     primer          575..597
                     /label="pGEX_3_primer"
                     /ApEinfo_revcolor="#ff9ccd"
                     /ApEinfo_fwdcolor="#ff9ccd"
     feature         complement(591..782)
                     /label="ROP"
                     /ApEinfo_revcolor="#c7b0e3"
                     /ApEinfo_fwdcolor="#c7b0e3"
     regulatory      complement(1354..2445)
                     /label="lacI"
                     /ApEinfo_revcolor="#c6c9d1"
                     /ApEinfo_fwdcolor="#c6c9d1"
     gene            complement(2537..2788)
                     /label="tet (887 - 636)"
                     /ApEinfo_revcolor="#d59687"
                     /ApEinfo_fwdcolor="#d59687"
     primer          2720..2739
                     /label="pBRrevBam_primer"
                     /ApEinfo_revcolor="#84b0dc"
                     /ApEinfo_fwdcolor="#84b0dc"
     primer          2741..2758
                     /label="pET_seq_fwd"
                     /note="sequence: gccagcaaccgcacctgt"
                     /ApEinfo_revcolor="#b1ff67"
                     /ApEinfo_fwdcolor="#b1ff67"
     primer          complement(2790..2840)
                     /label="pET_BB_rev_ga4"
                     /note="sequence: GACAGTTAGCCCAGAGCAGCGTTAGACTTCatcgatctcgatcctctacgc"
                     /ApEinfo_revcolor="#b4abac"
                     /ApEinfo_fwdcolor="#b4abac"
     misc_feature    2845..2861
                     /label="T7 promoter"
                     /ApEinfo_revcolor="#84b0dc"
                     /ApEinfo_fwdcolor="#84b0dc"
     misc_feature    3011..3056
                     /label="T7 terminator"
                     /ApEinfo_revcolor="#f58a5e"
                     /ApEinfo_fwdcolor="#f58a5e"
     primer          3027..3046
                     /label="Duet_BB_T7t_fwd"
                     /note="sequence: gcctctaaacgggtcttgag"
                     /ApEinfo_revcolor="#c7b0e3"
                     /ApEinfo_fwdcolor="#c7b0e3"
     primer          3057..3084
                     /label="pET_BB_ds_fwd"
                     /note="sequence: ctgaaaggaggaactatatccggattgg"
                     /ApEinfo_revcolor="#b1ff67"
                     /ApEinfo_fwdcolor="#b1ff67"
     primer          complement(3086..3105)
                     /label="pET_seq_rev"
                     /note="sequence: ctacagggcgcgtcccattc"
                     /ApEinfo_revcolor="#ff9ccd"
                     /ApEinfo_fwdcolor="#ff9ccd"
     gene            complement(3663..4523)
                     /label="Ampicillin"
                     /ApEinfo_revcolor="#f58a5e"
                     /ApEinfo_fwdcolor="#f58a5e"
     primer          complement(3666..3694)
                     /label="pET_ampR_rev"
                     /note="sequence: agataggtgcctcactgattaagcattgg"
                     /ApEinfo_revcolor="#d6b295"
                     /ApEinfo_fwdcolor="#d6b295"
     promoter        complement(4566..4594)
                     /label="AmpR_promoter"
                     /ApEinfo_revcolor="#84b0dc"
                     /ApEinfo_fwdcolor="#84b0dc"
     origin          4681..176
                     /label="pBR322_origin"
                     /ApEinfo_revcolor="#75c6a9"
                     /ApEinfo_fwdcolor="#75c6a9"
ORIGIN
        1 cggacaggta tccggtaagc ggcagggtcg gaacaggaga gcgcacgagg gagcttccag
       61 ggggaaacgc ctggtatctt tatagtcctg tcgggtttcg ccacctctga cttgagcgtc
      121 gatttttgtg atgctcgtca ggggggcgga gcctatggaa aaacgccagc aacgcggcct
      181 ttttacggtt cctggccttt tgctggcctt ttgctcacat gttctttcct gcgttatccc
      241 ctgattctgt ggataaccgt attaccgcct ttgagtgagc tgataccgct cgccgcagcc
      301 gaacgaccga gcgcagcgag tcagtgagcg aggaagcgga agagcgcctg atgcggtatt
      361 ttctccttac gcatctgtgc ggtatttcac accgcatata tggtgcactc tcagtacaat
      421 ctgctctgat gccgcatagt taagccagta tacactccgc tatcgctacg tgactgggtc
      481 atggctgcgc cccgacaccc gccaacaccc gctgacgcgc cctgacgggc ttgtctgctc
      541 ccggcatccg cttacagaca agctgtgacc gtctccggga gctgcatgtg tcagaggttt
      601 tcaccgtcat caccgaaacg cgcgaggcag ctgcggtaaa gctcatcagc gtggtcgtga
      661 agcgattcac agatgtctgc ctgttcatcc gcgtccagct cgttgagttt ctccagaagc
      721 gttaatgtct ggcttctgat aaagcgggcc atgttaaggg cggttttttc ctgtttggtc
      781 actgatgcct ccgtgtaagg gggatttctg ttcatggggg taatgatacc gatgaaacga
      841 gagaggatgc tcacgatacg ggttactgat gatgaacatg cccggttact ggaacgttgt
      901 gagggtaaac aactggcggt atggatgcgg cgggaccaga gaaaaatcac tcagggtcaa
      961 tgccagcgct tcgttaatac agatgtaggt gttccacagg gtagccagca gcatcctgcg
     1021 atgcagatcc ggaacataat ggtgcagggc gctgacttcc gcgtttccag actttacgaa
     1081 acacggaaac cgaagaccat tcatgttgtt gctcaggtcg cagacgtttt gcagcagcag
     1141 tcgcttcacg ttcgctcgcg tatcggtgat tcattctgct aaccagtaag gcaaccccgc
     1201 cagcctagcc gggtcctcaa cgacaggagc acgatcatgc tagtcatgcc ccgcgcccac
     1261 cggaaggagc tgactgggtt gaaggctctc aagggcatcg gtcgagatcc cggtgcctaa
     1321 tgagtgagct aacttacatt aattgcgttg cgctcactgc ccgctttcca gtcgggaaac
     1381 ctgtcgtgcc agctgcatta atgaatcggc caacgcgcgg ggagaggcgg tttgcgtatt
     1441 gggcgccagg gtggtttttc ttttcaccag tgagacgggc aacagctgat tgcccttcac
     1501 cgcctggccc tgagagagtt gcagcaagcg gtccacgctg gtttgcccca gcaggcgaaa
     1561 atcctgtttg atggtggtta acggcgggat ataacatgag ctgtcttcgg tatcgtcgta
     1621 tcccactacc gagatgtccg caccaacgcg cagcccggac tcggtaatgg cgcgcattgc
     1681 gcccagcgcc atctgatcgt tggcaaccag catcgcagtg ggaacgatgc cctcattcag
     1741 catttgcatg gtttgttgaa aaccggacat ggcactccag tcgccttccc gttccgctat
     1801 cggctgaatt tgattgcgag tgagatattt atgccagcca gccagacgca gacgcgccga
     1861 gacagaactt aatgggcccg ctaacagcgc gatttgctgg tgacccaatg cgaccagatg
     1921 ctccacgccc agtcgcgtac cgtcttcatg ggagaaaata atactgttga tgggtgtctg
     1981 gtcagagaca tcaagaaata acgccggaac attagtgcag gcagcttcca cagcaatggc
     2041 atcctggtca tccagcggat agttaatgat cagcccactg acgcgttgcg cgagaagatt
     2101 gtgcaccgcc gctttacagg cttcgacgcc gcttcgttct accatcgaca ccaccacgct
     2161 ggcacccagt tgatcggcgc gagatttaat cgccgcgaca atttgcgacg gcgcgtgcag
     2221 ggccagactg gaggtggcaa cgccaatcag caacgactgt ttgcccgcca gttgttgtgc
     2281 cacgcggttg ggaatgtaat tcagctccgc catcgccgct tccacttttt cccgcgtttt
     2341 cgcagaaacg tggctggcct ggttcaccac gcgggaaacg gtctgataag agacaccggc
     2401 atactctgcg acatcgtata acgttactgg tttcacattc accaccctga attgactctc
     2461 ttccgggcgc tatcatgcca taccgcgaaa ggttttgcgc cattcgatgg tgtccgggat
     2521 ctcgacgctc tcccttatgc gactcctgca ttaggaagca gcccagtagt aggttgaggc
     2581 cgttgagcac cgccgccgca aggaatggtg catgcaagga gatggcgccc aacagtcccc
     2641 cggccacggg gcctgccacc atacccacgc cgaaacaagc gctcatgagc ccgaagtggc
     2701 gagcccgatc ttccccatcg gtgatgtcgg cgatataggc gccagcaacc gcacctgtgg
     2761 cgccggtgat gccggccacg atgcgtccgg cgtagaggat cgagatcgat gaagtctaac
     2821 gctgctctgg gctaactgtc GCGCTAATAC GACTCACTAT AGGGCTCGAT CACTAATCTG
     2881 ATCGAGACAC TACATCCACA TACTAACATC ATTACTTCAC ATTCGGGTCG GCATGGCATC
     2941 TCCACCTCCT CGCGGTCCGA CCTGGGCTAC TTCGGTAGGT TAAGGGAGAG GATTTGTGAA
     3001 GTGATGATGT AGCATAACCC CTTGGGGCCT CTAAACGGGT CTTGAGGGGT TTTTTGctga
     3061 aaggaggaac tatatccgga ttggcgaatg ggnnnnnnnn nnnnnnnnnn nnnnnnnnnn
     3121 nnnnnnnnnn nnnnnnnnnn nnnnnnnnnn nnnnnnnnnn nnnnnnnnnn nnnnnnnnnn
     3181 nnnnnnnnnn nnnnnnnnnn nnnnnnnnnn nnnnnncnnn nnnnnnnnnn nnnnnnnnnn
     3241 nnnnnnnnnn nnnnnnnnnn nnnnnnnnnn nnnnnnnnnn nnnnnnnnnn nnnnnnnnnn
     3301 nnnnnnnnan nnnnnnnnnn nnnnnnnnnn nnnnnnnnnn nnnnnnnnnn nnnnnnnncc
     3361 tttgacgttg gagtccacgt tctttnnnnn nnnnnnnnnn nnnnnnnnnn nnnnnnnnnn
     3421 nnaccctatc tcggtctatt cttttgattt ataagggatt ttgccgattt cggcctattg
     3481 gttaaaaaat gagctgattt aacaaaaatt taacgcgaat tttaacaaaa tattaacgtt
     3541 tacaatttct ggcggcacga tggcatgaga ttatcaaaaa ggatcttcac ctagatcctt
     3601 ttaaattaaa aatgaagttt taaatcaatc taaagtatat atgagtaaac ttggtctgac
     3661 agttaccaat gcttaatcag tgaggcacct atctcagcga tctgtctatt tcgttcatcc
     3721 atagttgcct gactccccgt cgtgtagata actacgatac gggagggctt accatctggc
     3781 cccagtgctg caatgatacc gcgagaccca cgctcaccgg ctccagattt atcagcaata
     3841 aaccagccag ccggaagggc cgagcgcaga agtggtcctg caactttatc cgcctccatc
     3901 cagtctatta attgttgccg ggaagctaga gtaagtagtt cgccagttaa tagtttgcgc
     3961 aacgttgttg ccattgctac aggcatcgtg gtgtcacgct cgtcgtttgg tatggcttca
     4021 ttcagctccg gttcccaacg atcaaggcga gttacatgat cccccatgtt gtgcaaaaaa
     4081 gcggttagct ccttcggtcc tccgatcgtt gtcagaagta agttggccgc agtgttatca
     4141 ctcatggtta tggcagcact gcataattct cttactgtca tgccatccgt aagatgcttt
     4201 tctgtgactg gtgagtactc aaccaagtca ttctgagaat agtgtatgcg gcgaccgagt
     4261 tgctcttgcc cggcgtcaat acgggataat accgcgccac atagcagaac tttaaaagtg
     4321 ctcatcattg gaaaacgttc ttcggggcga aaactctcaa ggatcttacc gctgttgaga
     4381 tccagttcga tgtaacccac tcgtgcaccc aactgatctt cagcatcttt tactttcacc
     4441 agcgtttctg ggtgagcaaa aacaggaagg caaaatgccg caaaaaaggg aataagggcg
     4501 acacggaaat gttgaatact catactcttc ctttttcaat catgattgaa gcatttatca
     4561 gggttattgt ctcatgagcg gatacatatt tgaatgtatt tagaaaaata aacaaatagg
     4621 tcatgaccaa aatcccttaa cgtgagtttt cgttccactg agcgtcagac cccgtagaaa
     4681 agatcaaagg atcttcttga gatccttttt ttctgcgcgt aatctgctgc ttgcaaacaa
     4741 aaaaaccacc gctaccagcg gtggtttgtt tgccggatca agagctacca actctttttc
     4801 cgaaggtaac tggcttcagc agagcgcaga taccaaatac tgtccttcta gtgtagccgt
     4861 agttaggcca ccacttcaag aactctgtag caccgcctac atacctcgct ctgctaatcc
     4921 tgttaccagt ggctgctgcc agtggcgata agtcgtgtct taccgggttg gactcaagac
     4981 gatagttacc ggataaggcg cagcggtcgg gctgaacggg gggttcgtgc acacagccca
     5041 gcttggagcg aacgacctac accgaactga gatacctaca gcgtgagcta tgagaaagcg
     5101 ccacgcttcc cgaagggaga aagg
//
